>Addgene plasmid #141247 | pPT-PCR C2 | addgene full sequence | sequence record 377468 | Addgene NGS Result
GTTTGTTTTGTTATTAAAAAGTTTTTTCTGCATTAAATGAATCCCTAAACATCAAAACTAAAAATGGACG
TTTAATAACGAAAAATTGTAGGTGAGTAGTTTTTTTGCTGAGAACCTCGATTTTCCATTTTATGGGAGAC
CAAATTTCGTTTGATTGAAGTTTATTTTAATCGTTGATTAAAATATATAAACTTAGTGAATTGAACCATC
TAAGTAACTAAGGAAAAAATCAACAGAGATATTGTAAGTAGCGGCGAGCGAACGCGGTAAAAAGGCTATA
GAATTTTCAATCATACTTAATATTTAAATAGCCGTAGAAGGAGAAAGCCCTGTAAGGTGAAAAATTTGAA
AATTTAAAAAAGTAAATTGATGCATGTTATGCGTTGATTGAATATTGGGGTACCATCCTCAAAGTCTAAA
AGTTTTGATGCTTGATAGTGAATTAGTACTGTGAAGGAAAGGTGAAAAAGAATTCATGAAAATTGAAAAG
ACATTGAAATTTAATGCTAACAAGCAGTTAGAGCTCTTTATTACGAGTGACAACGTATCTTTTGTATAAT
AGATCAACAAGTTTATTTTAGTGGCGAGCTTACGCAAATTAAAAAGTGCAGGCACAAAGAAATTAAGTTC
TAAAATGTTAAATGTAGTCTCTAAAATAAAACCCGAAACTGAGTGATCTAACCATGGGCAGGTTGAATTT
GAAGCGGTAACGCTCATCGGAGGGCCGAACTCGTGTATGTGGAAAAATATTGAGATGACCTGTGGTTAGG
AGTGAAAGGCTAATCAAACTCAGAGATAGCTGGTTTTCTGCGAAATCTATTTAAGTAGAGCGTTTAAAAT
TCTTCATTTTGAGGTAGAGCTCTCGATAAGCGATGGGAATGAAAATTTTACTGAATTTAGTGAAACTTCG
AATACAAAATAAAATGTTTTAAGCAGACAGACTATGAGTGCTAAGATTCATAGTCAAGAGGGAAACAGCC
CAGACTGATGGTTAAGGTCCTTGAAAGTGATTAAGTGGTAAAAACGTATAAAAACTCTGACAACCAGTAG
GTCAGCTTAGAAGCAGCTAGCTTTTAAAGAGTGCGTAATTGCTCACTGGTCTAGTTTTTTCGCGTTGAAA
ATGTAGAGGGACTTAAATTACTTGCCGAAATTGTAGATTTAAGTCAATGATCTTAAATGGTAGCAGAACG
TTCTGTAAATTTAAAAAGGTTTATGGTGATATAAACTGAAGAAATCAGAAGTGAGAATGTTGATATGAGT
AGCGATAAACAATGTGGAAAACATTGTCGCCTTAAGTCTGAGGTTTCCAAATCAAGGTTAATCCGTTTTG
GTGTAGTTAATCGGTCTCTAAGAAAATTAAACGAAAGTTTATTTTGATGGGTAAGAAATTATTAATTTTA
TATTTTTTATAAGTGACAAAACATTAATAATATATTTATTTTATGGTTTGAATGAATGTTTTATAGTCTT
TTCAAGAAATAGCTTTAAAAATTAAAACCGTACTTAAACCGACACAGGTGGACAAATTTAGTAAATTAAG
GCGCTTGAGAGAATTGCGTTGAAGGAACTCGGCAAAATGACTTCGTAACTTCGGGATAAGAAGTAACTTT
ATTAGGGTAACCTTACAAAGTTGTCACAGAATCGGGGACAGCGACTGTTTATTAAAAAGTGCGACCAGAA
AAGCTGAATAAAGCAATACGTCTGAAATGACGTTTTCTTTTCCAATTGAGATGAGTCTACTAGGATATGC
TACTATTGGTAACAATGTAGTGTAAAGCTTCTAGAACAATGTACTTCCTCATCATAGTCAGATTGATGAA
AAACCTGTATAATTTATTATACACGTAGAGGGCTAGACTAGAATTATATGTTTAACGAAAGTGAATCTTC
CACTATTAGGCCTCGTGAAAACAGCGTCTCGAAACTGAACTGATACGAGATTTTGTAGTTGGCGTTCCGT
CCTTTTTATGCGGTACGCAGTTGGACACATGACTATCGGGGTAGATGAGAAAACTAAGTAATTCAATTGT
GTTTTATTCGGAACTGGGTAAGCCCTTATTCCTCCTAACTTTTAAGAAGGTGGTATTGTCGCAAGACAAT
ATATCAGAATGGGGGTAAAAGAGTTTGGAAAAAGCGAATGCTGAAGTGTAATGTTTCAGACAAAATCTGG
ATCTAGTGTCCTATGATTTGACTCGAAAGGGTGTTCACTTCCAAATGGCTAACTTTATTTATTGCCAAAG
ATTGTTATATGAATTTGAAATTACTATCAAGTTATTTCAAATTCAAGATGTAATTGTCACTAGACACATC
GTCTGTAAAGGATTAAACTCCTTTGATCCAGAAAATTCAACGTACTTCGAGAAAAGAATCGCCAGCGGTT
CTAAAAGAAATATCCTTTTGGGTAAATAACGTATCAACCTTCTAAAGAAACAAAAGGGTATCTGTCCGGT
ATGTGGTGGTATTTTAAGAGATAATATGCATGAAGACCTAAAAGTTCCCCATATTCTTCCTAGGAAAGAA
CGAGGTTCTGACAAACTTTCAAATTTATTATTTTTACACAAAACCTGCCATCAACAGATAATGTACTCTA
AGAATGGACACTTGAAAGCGGTATGGAGAGAACAAAGAATAATCAAATAAAATTCCGGAATTCCTCTGTG
CGAAGAGGCTCAAGCCGTATGACGGGAAACTGTCACGTACGGTTTAAAGCGGGGGAAAGTCCGAGAGAAC
CTACCTATCGCAATCACAGGTCTCTGCGAATTTGAAAAAAGATGTATTGAGGCTGACGCCTGCCCAGTGC
TGCAAGATTAAAGGAAAGGGTCATTTGGCTCTAACCCTAAACCCCAGTAAACGGCGGCTGTAACTTGACG
GTCCTAAGGTAGCGAAATTCCTTGGCATTTAATTGGTGTCCTGCATGAATGGCGTAACGACTGTCCCACT
GTCTCCAGCACAAACTCAGCGAAATTGAATTTTCCGTGAAGATGCGGAATACTTGCGGCCAGACGGAAAG
ACCCTGTGCACTTTTACTACAGTTATACATTGTGCTAAAAAATTTTATGTGTAGCATAAGTGGTTGTTGT
TTTGATTAAGTAAATAATGAAAGTAACCTTTCACGTAAGTGAATAGATTAAACTAAAATGAAATACCACT
CTTAAAAGTTTTTATCACTAATTTGTCAAGACAGTTTATAATGGGTAGTTTGACTGGGGCGGTCGCCTCC
AAAAAAGTAACGGAGGCGTACAAAGGTAAGTTTAAGTTGAAAAACATCGATTCGTAAGCGCAATAGTAAA
TACTTGCTTGACTGCAAGATTGACAAATCGAACAGGGACGAAAGTCAGTTATAGTGATCCGATGATTTTG
GGTGGAAACGATCATCGCTCAACGAATAAAAAGTACGCCAGGGATAACAGGCTAATCATTCTCTAGAGAC
CTTATCGACGGAATGGTTTGGCACCTCGATGTTGGATTATCGCATCCTGGAGCTGTAATCGGCTCCAAGG
GTTTGGCTGTTCGCCAAGGAAGGCGGTACATGATCTGAGTTTAGAACGTCGTAAGACAGTTTTGTCCCTA
TCTACCGCAGGTGTTGAAAACTGAAAGGATTAAACCTTAGTACGAGAGGACCGGGAAAAGCGAATCTCTG
GTAAATCGATTGTTAGACCAATAGCATCGTCGAATAGCTAAATTCGTAATAAATAATTACTGAAAGCATC
TAAGTGAGAAATTAACCTTAAAACTAGTTTTCCAACAAATGTAGAAGATGACTACATTGATAGACTTAGA
GTGTATGAATTGTAAAGTTTTTAGCTTGGAAGCACTAAAAAATTAAAGGATTAAAACTTTTTAATCTTAC
AAATGCGCTAAGTAACGAAAATCGTTTTTTTCCTTAGATTTTAATTCAATTTAGCTTAACTTTTGATATT
AATGTTTTGAGTTATAATATTATGAGTTTTATCCTAGCTCAGAATGAACGCTAATAGTATGCTTAACACA
TGCAAGTTAAACGAAAATTATTTTGTAGCGAACGGGTGAGGAATAGACAGAATGCTACCTTTTAGTTTAG
AACAAAAATATTCTTTAGAGTGTTTGAATACTGAATAAAACAAAAAGGGTTAGCTTTTTAAAAAAGTGGA
TTCCGCTAAAAGATGGGTCTGTGTAGGATTAGGTAGTTGGTAAATTTAACAGCTTACCAAGCCAATGATC
CTTAGTTGGTCTTAGAGGACGATCAACCACACTGGAACTGAAACAAGGTCCAGGCTGAGTAGTCGGCCAG
CAGTGAGGAATATTGGAGTGCGACCTGTTTAAAAACGAAGTTAAAATTAACGAATTTTTATGTATTGGCA
TTATGCCGTACAAACTGTGAAATCTTGGGAACTATAAGTTCTCCCTTTAGTAGATAATACGAGGAAAAGC
TTAACCCACATATAGAGAATGGTTATCAAAATATGAAGCTGGGTTAAATGAGGTGAAGAATTAAAAGAGA
TCTGATTCGACGAACTGCTAGCAAGTGTGTTAGATTAGTTGACGCAAGAAAGTTGTATCAAAACGCCGTA
ATTCCTTAAGCAGGGGGATAATATCTCTTTTTCCATTAGGAGCAGTCCCTGCAGGTCGAAACATCGACAC
GAGCACAAAACGTATGAGGTCCTGCCATTAGCCACTCATTATCTACACGTAGCTCCGGCGCAGAGCAACC
AACTCCTAACACAAAAAGGTTTTATGGAACAGGGTAAATTTTGATACTTTTCTTTATTAAAGACACGGTT
ACCAGCCTTATGGGTATCAAGACAGAGGATTTAGTAAAAAGCGAATGTTTTTGTGTAATGCAGAAAATAT
GCTCACTTACTAACTAATTTTAAAAGAATTATATTTCGGGTAACGTATCAAAAATTCTGAGTAAACAAAA
CAGATGTTGTAATTTGTGTAAACTGCTTTTTTTCCCTACAGATACAGTAGAGCGTGACCATACCGTCTTT
TCTATCTAAAAAAGAAAGCTGTAAACTAAACAACATGCAACTTTTGAATGGCAATGGATCGCGAAATGAT
GTAAAATTAGAGGAGCCGTATGATAAGGGAACTTTCACGTACGGTTTTGAAGCAGGAGCATTAAAGAGGT
TTAATGTTTACTGTAACCAATGAACGAAAGTTTGATCCAGCAATGCTATTTGAATGAAGACGGCTTTTTT
TAGTTGTAAAGTTTTTTCGTTAAGAATGATAATGACATTATTTAAAGAAGTTTAGTCCCGGCCAATACTC
GTGCCAGCAGCCGCGGTAATACGGGAGGGGCGAGCGTTATTCAACGTAACTGGGCGTAAAGGGTCCGTAG
ACTGTAAAATAAGTTACTTGTTAAATCTTAAAGCCCAACTTTAAACAAGCTTGTAATACTGTTTTACTTG
AGTTTTATACAGAAAAGTAGAATTTTATACGTAAGGGTAAAATCTAAAGATATATAAAGGAATACCAGTA
GCGAAGGCGACTTTTTAGTAAAAACTGACGTTGAGGGACGAAAGTGTGGGTAGCAAATAGGATTCGATAC
CCTCGTAGTCCATACTGTAAACTCTGAGTGCTGTAATTTAATGTGAACATAGATGGAATTAACTCTTTGT
GAGGTAGAATCTTCAAATAGTTCATTTAGATTTTAAAGCTAACGCCGTAAGCACTCCGCCTGAGGAGTAC
GACCGCAAGGTTGGAACTCAAAGGAATTGACGGGGGCTAATACTAGTGGTGGAGCATGTGGTTTAATACG
ATACTCCGCGCAAAACCTTACCAATCTTTGACATGAAAATCGAATTTGACATTGCGCTTTGTAATGTCAA
TAGGATATTTACACAGGTGTTGCACGGCTGTCGTCAGCTCGTGTCGTGAGATGTTTGGTTAAGTCCTTAA
ACGAGCGCAACTCTTATCTTTAATTTCAAAGTTACTTATTTTTCAAAAACCGCAGATTTTTGAAAAAAGC
TTTAAAGACACCACCAATGAGAAGTTGGAGGAAGGTGAGAACCAAGTCAAGTCAATGTGACCCTTATAGA
TTGGGCTACACATGTGCTACAATGAAAATTACAGAAAGTTACAAAAAATCGAATTTTTAGTTAATCTCCA
AAAATTTTCTCAGTTCGGATTGTATGCTGAAACTCGCTTACATGAAGCCGGAATCACTAGTAATCGCGCA
TCACAATGTCGCGGTGAATATGTCACTTGGCCTTGTACACACCGCCCGTCACATGCAGAAAACCGGTTTT
GCTTGAAAATTTAATTTAGTTAAGTTGATTGAAAAATTGATAATTTGGATGAAGTCGTAACAAGGTAGCT
GTACGGGAACGTGTAGCTGGAAAAAATGAAATTACGGTCAGTTAAAGTTACAAAACCTTTTTAAATTTAA
ATGTATCCAAAGAAAATATTTGCCTGAAATCGCTCCAGAACTCAAGCGTATATTAAAAAAGTACCCTAAA
ATACTGCTAGAATTGCGGGAATCTTTTGATTCTTTTTTAATTGTTTTATATTTTGACTGGTTAGATTTTA
AAGAATTGTCAATTTTTAAGAGTTCAAGTCTCTTTTTCATGGATACTTTTATAATGGTTGGTGCAAATGT
ATTATTTTACTTCTTTTCAATTTTTTTAGTAATTAGTGCCGCTATCGTGGTTTTTTCGCAACACCCTATA
TTTTCTCTTTTGTTTTTAGTTTTAAGTTTTTTAACGTCTTCGTTTATACTGTTTTTATTGGAATGCGAGT
TTTTAGCGTTACTTTTTGTGCTAGTATATGTGGGAGCGATTGCTGTTTTATTTTTATTTGCTATCATGAT
GTTGGAGTTCAAACTTCATAATTTAGCAAAAACTTTAACAAAATATATTCCAGCAGGTATCTTTTTCGGC
ATTTTTTCATTCTTCCCTCTCTTTCAACAAGTGTCTAACCAATTTAGAACTAATTTTCATTCAGATAGCT
TCTATTTCAATAAATACACGAACTGGTTAGATTTAATTGACGCAACAACTGATGTAGTGGTTTATGGGCA
GATCTTGTATTCTTATTTTGTCTTACAATTTTTATTTGCAGGATTAATTTTATTAGTAGTATTAATTGGC
GTGGTCTACTTAACGAATAACTGGAATAATCAAAAAGTCACGGACCAAGCAATTTTCAAACAACTCTCTC
GAACCTTCAAATTAAATAAGTTGTAACTTAATTAATGTTATTAAAACCTTTCAATACAAGTTTATATAGC
GTAGTATTTTTACAGTCATTCACTGTATTTCCAGAGCATTTTATAGCTATTAGCGCAGCGTATATATTAA
TTGTAGCCTCACTTATCGTATATAAAAATTACAGTATAACGATAGAAAAAGCTCTTGGCGAGTGTTTGGG
TTTAATTTTAGCAATGACTTGCTATTTAATTTCAAATGATGAATTACTGGGGTTAAACATTTTAAGTCTT
CATAATGCGATAGTTAATGACTATTTAGGACTTTTCACTAAATTTACGGTTTGTTTCTTTTCATCAACTT
ACTTTTTCTTAACGGCGGAATCTTTTAAAGAACAGCGTTTAACCGCTTTTGAGTACCTATTAGTTCTATT
GTTTGCGGTGTTAGGTCTTATACTATTGTGTAGCAGTAATGATTTATTAACCGCTTATTTGGCAATTGAA
TTAACCAGTCTAGCATCTTACATTTTAGCATCTTTTCGGAAAACATCTAATTATTCTATTGAGGCGGGTA
TTAAGTATTTCATAACCGGTGCAGTTTCATCAGCGTTTTTTTTGTTAGGTAGTTCTATTTTATACGCGGT
AAGTGGGTCAATTCATGTCGTAGATTTGTGGGATTTATTTACTGACTCTTGTGAAACTGGGCTAGGTTTA
ACAAATCAGTTTAGCCTACTTATAAATAATAGTAACAATTTAGCTTTTCGCTCCGAAACCCAAGATGTTT
TTTTTTCATCCATCCTAAACCAGTGCAACTCCAATTTACTGGAAATTGGTTTAACCTTTGTTTTGTTTAG
TTTATTCATCAAACTTGCGTTAGCTCCTTTTCATTTCTGGTCTTTAGATGTATATGAAGGATCTCCTACC
AGTTCTACCTTTTTTTTCGCCGTGCTTACTAAGTTAAGTTTGTTTGTATTTTTAACACGTTTATGCTATA
CAGCTTTTTTTCCATTGATAGATTGTTGGCAGTTTTACTCTCTGTGGGTTGGGGTATTCAGTGTTTTTGT
TGGATCTTTCGGTGGTTTAAAACAAAGAAAATTAAAAACATTATTAGCTTACAGTTCTACAAGTCATATG
GGTTACTCATTACTTGCTTTCAGTAGTGGGCATGTGCTTGGAATTAGAATGCTTTTATTTTATTTAATTA
TCTATATGATTGCAGGAGCTTGTACTTGGTTTATCATACTTCTTTTAAGAGTAAAAAGACAAAAAGTGAT
TTTCAAGTATACAAAAGAACTAGGAGATCTTGTTTTGCTGAATAAATCTAATGCTGGGTTAGCTCTCAGT
TTAGCTGTAACTATGTTTTCAATCGCAGGTCTGCCTCCGTTAATCGGTTTTTTTGCAAAGATGGGAATCT
TTTTATCTCTTTTACAATTCAAAACTTACACAATTCCCTTGTTAGTAATTCTTTGTAGCGTGGTTTCTAC
TTTTTACTACATTCGAATCGTTAAAGTGCTATACTTTGAAAATCTGCTAGTTGGAAAACTTTATCACCCT
TTGTCTACTAACAAAACTATCATACTAAGTTTTTTACTACTTTCCCTTGTACTTTTATTTATAAATCCAA
ATTTTTTATTTCTTTTAGTTTTTGAAGTTGTTATTGAATCTTTCAGCGTAACAGATGAGCTTTAGTTAGG
GTGGAATAGTTCAGCTGGTTAGAACGTCGGAATCATAATCCAAATGTCGGGGGTTCGAGTCCCTTTTCCA
TTAGCTACAGTTTATCGCATTTTTAGCTCAGTTGGATAGAGCAGTAGTTTTCTAAACTGATAGTCATAGG
TTCGAATCCTGTAAAGTGTAAAATAGGTAATGTCATTATACGCACACGTTAAAAATCTATTAATTTATAT
CTTTTTATTTCCGATTATTGGCAGTTTATTTTTATCACTTATACCAGCAAGTGAAGAAAAGTTTATGAGA
GTTGTAGCTTTAAATGTTACAGGGCTTTCTTTTACAGGTTGTTTACTTTTATTCGGGTTTTTTCACAAAG
GAACTGGAGCGTTTCAGTACGTTTTGCAGTACCCTTGGTTTTTAGGCTTAAACTTAAATTTAACTTTAGG
AGTTGACGGTATTTCTATCTTTTTTTTGCTTCTTACAACTTTATTAATACCGTTGTGTATTTTAGCTAGC
TGGAACAGTGTTAAATCCAGTCTAAAAGAGTTTTTAATCACTTTTTTAGTCTTAGAATTTTTTTTAATTG
GCGTTTTCTGTACTCTTGACCTTGTATTTTTTTACATATTTTTTGAAAGCGTTCTAATTCCGATGTTTTT
GATTATTGGTATTTGGGGTTCGCGTGAAAGAAAGGTTTTAGCATCCTACTATTTTTTTTTATACACTTTA
TTTGGTTCGGTTTTAATGTTATTGTCCGTTTTATACATTTATTGGCAAGTAGGGACTACTGATTACCAAC
TTCTTTTAGCTTTCTCATTTTCTGAACAAGAACAGAAATTTTTGTGGTTTACTTTTTTTTTGGCTTTTGC
TAGCAAAATTCCCATGATTCCCGTGCACTTATGGTTACCCGAAGCGCACGTAGAAGCTCCAACAGCTGGC
TCGGTAATTCTAGCTGGAGTTCTTTTAAAGCTGGGAACTTATGGCTTTATCCGTTTTTCTTTACCACTTT
TTCCCCAAGCATCCTTTTTTTTCACTCCGCTAGTTTATGCTATATCCGCGAGCGGAGTTGTTTACACATC
TTTTACTGCAATTCGTCAGACAGACTTTAAGCGAATCATCGCTTATACATCAATTGCTCATATGAATCTA
GTTATTCTAGGAGTTTTTAGTTTTAATACGATAGGCATTGAAGGGGCTATTTTTCAGAGTCTCAGCCATG
GTTTTGTGGCGAGCGCTTTATTTTTAATTATTGGTGTAGTTTACGATAGATATCGAACTAGAATCGTAAG
GTACTATGGAGGACTTACTTCCGTAATGCCGATCTACGCAACAATTTTTCTTTTTTTCACTATGGCTAAT
ATTAGTTTTCCCGGGACTAGTAGTTTTGTAGGCGAGTTTTTAATTTTAACAGGTTCTTTCAAAGTAAATA
CAATAATTACAATTTTAAGCGCAATGAGTATAATCATTGGAGGGGCTTATTCATTGTGGTTATTTAATCG
AATTGTTTACGGTAATTTGAAAACTCAGCATACAAATACTTTTTTAGACATCAGCGCCCGCGAGTTCCTA
ATTTTTCTACCTTTAATTTCAGGAACATTTATTATGGGAATTTACCCGGACATTTTCTTAAACCCCATTC
ATATGAGTGTTAATATTATGATTGAGCTATTATATTTTTAATGGTCTACTTATTTGGGTCCGAATTGCCC
GACAATAAGTCCATTTTTTTTTCTTTGCGGTATGCTTATGGGATTGGAAAAGGAAATTCCTCTTCACTTT
GTAAAAAATTAGGGTTTTCTAAAAATTTAAAGGTTAGAAATTTATCTAAGGAGCATATTAATAAATTAAT
CAAAATTATGGAGGTTTTGAAAATTGAAGTAGCAGGTGACTTAAAAAAATCAAAGTTATTAATTTCAAAA
ACTCTGGCTTCAATTAAATCCTACAGAGGTTTAAGGAAAAATCAAGGTTTGCCTGTCAGAGGCCAAAGAA
CACACACTAACGCCCGAACAGCTAGAAAACGAAAATTTTAAAAGCATATTTATGTTTAATTCAAAGCTAC
TAAATTCTTTAATTAAAAACAAAAAACATAGCAAGGTACTCGATAATTTGCTATTTAAAGAACAATTTAA
ATATTTAAGAACAACTCATACATATCATCTAGTAGATCCAAGTCCTTGGCCTCTTGTAGCCTCATTAGGT
GCTTTTATGCTAACGACGGGAGGAGTTTTATATATGCACAAATTTATTGGGGGGTGGAATTTATTTATCA
ACGGGTTTTTTCTAATTCTTTATGTAATGTACACTTGGTGGAGAGATATTGTCAGAGAAGCTACATTTGA
AGACCAACATACAATTGCTGTGCAAAAAGGACTTCGTTTAGGTATGATTTTGTTTATTGTTTCTGAGATC
ATGTTTTTCTTTGCATTTTTTTGGGCGTTCTTTCATTCTAGTATAGCACCTGCCCATACGATCGGAGGAG
TTTGGCCGCCTAAAGCAATAAGCCTTATAAAGACCTTCACTGTCCCATTAACAAATACTTTTATTTTACT
AGCTTCGGGAGTTACTATAACCTGGGCTCACCATGCTTTATTAGCAAGAGCAAAAAAACAGACTTTGGTA
GCTTTACTTCTCACATTAATGTTAGCTGTTCTATTTACGGTTTTGCAAGGTTTAGAGTATGTTAATGCTC
CTTTCAATATTAGCGATGGGATTTATGGTTCTTGTTTTTACTTGGCTACAGGTTTTCATGGCTTTCATGT
TTTTATCGGTACTATTGCTTTATTCGTATCTTTTGTACGAATTGTTTTAAATCATTTCACAAACAAGCAC
CATTTTGGTTTTGAATCAGCAATATGGTACTGGCATTTAGTAGACGTTATATGGTTGTTTTTATTTATTA
ATGTTTACTGGTGGAGTAACAAATAACAACGGTTCCTTACAAACAGAATATTATTTTTATGCACATGTGT
ATGTTTGATAAAAAGCAACTAATGCAATTTTTAGAGAATTCTTCAGTGAAAAACGAATATTTAACGCTTT
TATTCTATTTAGTATTCGCAGTTTTTCTAACCGTGTTAATTATCGGTTTATCGTATTTTTTAGTAAGGCA
GAATCCAGATTCAGAAAAATTATCTGCATATGAATGTGGTTTCGAGCCTTATGAAGATACTAGGCATGTA
TTTGATATTAAATTTTGCGTCATTGGAATTTTATTCCTTATTTTTGACATAGAAATAATGTTCTTGGTTC
CATGGTGCATTTCCATTTCTAAGCTAGACATATTAGGTTTTTGGTCTATGATTGATTTTTTAGTAGAATT
GGGTATTGGGTTTTTTTATGTTTGGTATGTTGGCGCTTTAGATTGGGACTAAACAGATTTTATTCTAATG
CTACAAATTTAAATGAATACAAATATTGCAAAAGTCATTATGAAGACACTTATCAATTCAAGTGCATGGT
TAGGGGATGCGGCTGTAAGTTATCAGCTTGGGTTCCAAGATCCGGCTACTTCTACAATGGAAGGTATTTA
TTTATTCAACCTTCACTTATTATTTATCATTATTAGTATTGTGGTTTTAGTTGCATGGTTGCTTTTCGCT
ATTACAAAAAATTTTACTGAAATAGAAAATAGTACTGTTGCAACCTTCACTCACTCCAATGTTATTGAAA
TTATTTGGACCTCTATCCCGGCTTTAATTCTTTTAAGCTTAGCTTCTCCGTCATTTTCCTTATTGTATAG
TTTAGATGAGATTTCTAATCCAGAACTGACATTAAAAATTTTAGGGCATCAATGGTATTGGAGTTATGAA
ATTTCAGATTTTAATTCATGCTCAGAAACAACTCAAAATTTAAAGTATTCGACTTATATGTTAACCAATG
AATTTTTGAAAGAAAATAGTACGGTTGGTTTTTTTAGAGTTCTTGAAACTAATAAAAGAGTTGTGTTGCC
AACAAATACTCATTTACGACTTCTTATTACTGCCGTAGATGTTCTTCATAGTTGGACCATCCCTTCGTTT
GGGGTAAAAGTGGATGCTTGCCCAGGAAGACTAAACCAAGCAAATTTGTTTATCAAACGGTTTGGAGTTT
TTTTTGGCCAGTGCAGCGAAATTTGCGGAGTAAACCATGGTTTTATGCCTATCGTCTTGTTAGCAATGCC
GTCGGTTCAGTACCATTATTTAATTATGACTAATTTAGAATTTAATTAAATAGTAAAATCAAAAGCTTGT
GGCTCAGCTGGTTAGAGCGTGCGCCTGATAAGCGCAAGGGCGGTAGTTCAAATCTACTTAGGCTTAATTA
TTTAAAAGTGAGTTTAAAAAAAAAAGAGGTAACGAAAAAAATAAAAAATTTTACAATAAACTTCGGCCCA
CAGCACCCAGCGGCGCACGGAGTGCTTAGGCTTTTATTAGAGTTAGTAGGAGAAACGGTTATTAAAGCAA
ATCCGCATATTGGGTTATTGCATCGAGGCACAGAGAAGTTAATTGAGTACAAAAACTATCTGCAAGCCTT
GCCATATTTTGACCGTCTAGATTATGTTTCCATGTTAGCACAAGAGCATTCATATTGTCTTGCTATTGAA
AATCTTATAAATGTAAAGATTCCCGAAAGAGCAAAATATATTCGTGTCATCTTTGCAGAAATAACTAGAA
TTCTTAATCATCTATTAGCTGTTGGGTGTCATGCTATGGACGTAGGTGCAATGACACCTATGCTTTGGGC
TTTTGAAGAGAGAGAAAAACTAATGGAATTTTATGAAAGAGTTTCTGGAGCAAGGATGCACGCAGCTTAC
TTTAGGCCCGGAGGGGTTTATTCAGATTTACCTTTAGGTTTAGTTTCAGACATTTATATTTTTATTGAGC
AATTTACTAACAAGTTAACTGAAATTGAAGAAATGTTAACTGACAATCGAATCTGGAAACAAAGACTTAT
AGACGTAGGGACAATTAATGCAAAAGAAGCTTTGAATTTTGGTTTCAGCGGCGTTATGCTTCGAGGTTCA
GGTATTAATTGGGATTTAAGGAAGAGCCAACCTTATGAAATTTATGATCAAATAAGTTTTGAAGTTCCGA
CGGGAACTAGTGGTGATTGTTATGATCGTTATTTAATTAGAGTTATCGAAATGAAACAGTCATTAAGTAT
TGTTTTGCAGTGTTTAGACAAACTTCCTTCAGGAATAATTAAGACAGAGGATACTAAATCTTGCCCCCCA
ACAAAATTTGAAGTGAAACAGTCTATGGAAGCTTTAATTCATCATTTCAAAATGTACACGAATGGTCTCA
GCATCCCTGCAAATGAAACTTACATTGGGACAGAAGCTCCAAAAGGGGAGTTTGGTGTTTATTTAATATC
AAATAACACTAATAAACCCTACCGTTGCAAAATTAAAGCTCCGGGTTTTGCTCATTTGCAGGCTTTAAAC
TACATGTCGAAAGGTCATTTAATAGCAGATGTAGTTACAATTATTGGAACCCAAGACATTGTATTTGGTG
AAGTCGACAGGTAATGAGGTTGATTCAACTAAAGTTGGCTCAAGTTTTTTCAAATGGAAGCGTGCATTTT
TGTGCGAATACTTTTTTTGTTTTAGAACAAATCATCTTTTTAGAAAAAGATAATAAAAATTTTCAGTTGA
ATAAAAAAACTTTTTTGAAAAATAAACTTAACTCTGATTATAATAACAAATTTAAAACGAAATACCTCTA
AAATGTTATTAAACTATTCTTCTATTGCAAAAATATTGCCAATCTTAAGATTTGAGCTTTCTCGAACCGA
AGGAAGTTTCTTGATTCAAACTAATTTACTTCCCGAGATTTTAACAATGGTCAAAAACCACTTTAATTGC
CAATTTAAAGTATTAACCTGTATTTCAGGTGTGGATTATCCTGAAAGTTCACATCGATTTAAAATAGTTT
ATGAACTTCTTAGTATAAAACGAAATTCAAGGTTAAGATTAAAAGTTATCCTTGATGAATTATCACCAAT
AAATTCAGTTGAAAAAATAATTTCTGGTGCATCTTGGTGGGAGTGTGAGATTTGGGATATGTTCGGTGTT
TTTTTCTTAAACCAAGACAATTTAACAAGGTTATTAACGGATTATGGTTTTCAAGGTTACCCTTTGCGAA
AAGATTTTCCTTTAAGTGGTTTCACTGAATCCAGATACAGTTCAATTAAAAGTCGTGTCGTTTATGAAAA
TCTTGAAATGTCACAAGAGTATCGAACCTTTGAATTTCTCTCTCCTTGGGAAGAGCTGTCTTCTGAGATG
AAAAAATTACTAACAAAAGATAAAAAGTTACGCCGACACATAAAACTATCCGAAAATAGATGCTTTATAC
TAAAATCTATCATTCGAAATTTCAATCTTTTTAAACTAATCAGATGGAATGCTTTTCTAAAGTTAAAACC
GTTAGCTTCAAAGATGAGCAAAGTATCCCTTTCTAATCGGTGTATCACGACAATAAATCGAAAAAGGTTT
AATAAGTTTACTCCTTACTCACGGCATGTTTTTTTAAAATTAGTACGGTCGGGGAATGTTTCTGGTATGC
AAAAATCGAGCTGGTAAGGGTTGAATACTTTTTTAATACAATTTCACAAACTTAAACGCAAAATAAACAG
CAAACGGCCAAGTCCGCAATTGTTTATGGGAAAGCTTTTTAAAATATTTGCTGTGATTTAAATCTTTACT
GATAACTTTTATCTCAACGGGTTCTCGGCTTAGCGAATTTCCTTTAGAGAGAAATGAAAATTTCCGTAAG
GGAAGCTCCAACTGACTTTTAAAAAGGAGACTCAAATGATATCAGCGTTTCTACGAATGAAACATAGATT
GAAATAGGAACCACAAAAGAAAAGTTTGATGGCTACTTAGTTTCAAATAATGCAAACAAATTTTCTAGTT
ACAAAAGGAAAACCCTAGATTTTGCTTATTTATAAATTTGTAATCCTTTTGTTGTTTAAAATCGTTTTAT
CTAATTATTAAAACCTACAATGAATATATACAAAAAAATAAATAGTAAAGCTTACGATTTTGTTGTAAGA
TGGCTTTTTTCGACTAACCATAAAGATATAGGAACGTTATACTTAGTTTTTGCAGGACTTTCTGGTATAG
CGGGAACTGCACTATCTTTATATATAAGATTAACTTTAGCTAGTCCAAATTCTGAATTTTTAGATTATCA
TTATCATTTATACAATGTAATAGTTACGGGCCACGCGTTCACGATGATTTTTTTGTGCGCCACTGAGGCT
ATATCAACTACGCATACGAAGTATGCAAGGACTGTAACGATGTCCTTTAAACTATTCGGCCGACCTTTGA
GTGAAAATAAAATAGGGGAAAGTAGCATGTCGAAAAAGCCCGCTTGCTGGAAAGCGGATAATTCCAAAAA
ATAATGGGTGAAGTAGGTTACTTATGAATAGAATGTTAATTTCAAATCGGAGTCAAAGGCTGGGTTACAT
GATCAAATGTTTTAACCGCAATCGAATATTTGTAAGAGCTTGTGAGACTAAAAGAAATCGATATCAAGAG
TTACCTCTTACAGCCACTATTACACTAGATGTAATATGTATGACTAAACGAGTTCTAAGGGTAAATATAC
TAGTTGTAGTAGTAACTGTGGGATTGCCTAAGTCTCGAAAGAGATATGGTAACGGAGGATTAATAGTAGC
AGCTACTAAAATAGGAGTTTTTAGTAATACGTCTAAAGTAATGTTTAAAAAATGCGAAGTAATCCAGCGT
AGGGGACTGACAACTTCTAACCTAGGAATGGGTCATAAGAAGTCAGTTCAAAATTTGGATAATAGATTCT
ACCAAGATAAAATTTGTAATCCTGAAAGGCTAATTCAAGCTTATGAGCTTGTTAGTAAAAGTGAAGCAAG
CAATACTAAAGGTATCAACTCAGAGACTCTAGATAGCTATTCAAAAGATACGATTTATAGCGTGAGCAAC
AGTTTAAAAGACCATAGTTTTAAGTTTAAACCAATAAGACGAGTAGAAATACCTAAGCCTAATGGTGGTA
CTCGAAAATTAGGTATACCAAGCCCTAGAGATAAAGTTATTCAGAAAGCTATGGCAATGGCTCTTGAAGA
AATTTATGAGTTTAAATTCCTAAACAGTTCACATGGGTTTAGACCTAAAAGAGGAACACATTCCGCTTTA
AAATCTGTTACACGTTGGACTGGGACAAAATGGTTTATTGAAGGAGATATTTCTAAATGTTTTGACACTT
TAGACCATCACATTTTAGAACAACTATTGAAAAAAGAGGTACTCTCGAAGCCTTTTATAGACCTATATTG
GAAGGCCGTGAAATCACACTATTAAATCCTGTAAACAAAGTTGAAGAATTTAATAGTGTTGGGGTTCCAC
AAGGAGGGAGTGTTCTTTCTCCAATACTTTCAAATATATATCTACATGAGCTTGATAAGTTTATGCAAAA
TAAAATTGAAAAGTCTAAAAAAAGTGATGTAACAAGCACCGACAATCCTAAATATAAAAAAGTGCATACT
AAGATATCGAATACGAGACAATACTTTTCGCCAACTTATAGACGCAATCGTAGTCTTAGTAAAGAACAAG
AGCAAGAAAGATTAAAAGAAATACTGGAATTGGAAAAAGTTCGTGCTAAATATCCATCTAAAATTCAAGG
TTCAGGATATAGAATATACTATGTTAGATATGCAGACGATTTTTTAATTGGTATAAATGGACCGCGTCGA
ATTGCAGAAGAATTAAAGCAGGAGCTCCAAATATTTCTTTTAAATGAATTAAAACTCACTCTTAATTCAG
AAAAGACAAAACTCACTCGTTCAGATCAAGGTGCGTATTTTTTAAGTGCAAGGTTAAAGTGTCATACAAG
TCGAACTAACGACCAAAAACGACGGACCAATTCAGTAACTAAAACTGGAAGAAAAGTTCGTGCTAGAGGG
CCTCAAGGCCGTATCATTGCATTAGCCCCTCTCGAGCATTTAATACGAAAACTTCAATCGCAAGGTATTT
GTAAAATTAGAAATATAAGAAAACATGATGTAATACCAACAAGAAAAACTTCTTGGACTAATCTTGATCT
TGTTATGATTGTTAAAAAGTATAATGCTGTTTGGCAGGGCCTTTTAAATTATTATTCGTTTGCTTATAAT
CGATGTCAGTTAAATTATATTCACTACTTATTACATCATAGCTTAGCTTGTACTTTTATGAATAAACTTA
AGTTTAACTCTCGAAGACAGGTATTTAAAAGATATGGGGAAACAATTCAAATTCAAAATGATGATGATAA
GTTAGTAGCTTTTAAATTGGAAAAAAGCTTACCAAGAATTGAGAAATTTTCGAATAGTATTACACGGTCT
GGCTTTGAAACGTTTAAATGTAGTCTTAGAACTCGAAGTGTTTTTGATAAACCTTGCAAAATATGTGACA
TGAAACGTAATGTTGAAATACATCATAGAAGACCTTTAAAAGCTCATAAAACTGACAACACTTTAAAAGG
TATACAAATTAATCAATCACGTAAACAAATATCATTGTGCGTCTCATGTCATCAAAGAGTGCATAATGGT
CTTTACGATGGTCCTGGAATCTATTGATACTAAATTCAACTGCGTGGAGAGCCGGGTGCGATAAAAGTCG
CAAGCCCGGTTCGGAGGGGAGGTTGTGATTCCTTTAAAATGGATTGTGATCTTACCCTACCACAGTTATG
CCTGCACTCATAGGCGGGTTTGGAAATATTTTTGTACCGTTAATGATTGGGGCACCTGACATGGCGTTTC
CGAGAATGAATAATATTAGTTTTTGGTTATTACCTCCTTCTTTATTGTTATTAATAGGTTCTGTACTTTG
TGAAGCGGGTGTTGGAACTGGTTGGACTGTATACCCACCCTTATCTAGCATTACAGCCCATTCCGGGGGG
GCAGTGGATCTTGCTATCTTTAGTTTGCATTTATCTGGAGCTGCTTCAATTTTAGGAGCAATAAACTTTA
TCTGCACTATTACAAATATGCGAGCAAAGAGCCTACCATTTCATCGACTACCCTTATTCGCATGGTCAAT
CTTCATCACAGCATTTTTGTTGCTTTTATCGTTGCCTGTTCTTGCTGGTGCAATTACAATGTTACTTGGA
GATCGTAATTTCAACACAACTTTTTTTGACCCGGCTGGAGGAGGCGATCCAATACTTTATCAACACCTTT
TTTGGTTTTTCGGCCATCCCTGAAGTGTATATTCTAATCTTACCAGGGTTCGGTATCATTAGCCATATTA
TTGTGAGTGCTGCAAAAAAACCAATCTTCGGCAAACTTGGTATGATTTATGCAATGTTTTCTATAGGTGT
GTTAGGTTTTATAGTTTGGAGTCATCACATGTATACAGTTGGTTTAGATATTGATACTAGAGCGTATTTT
ACATCGGCTACCATGATTATTGCAATTCCTACAGGTATAAAAATTTTTAGTTGGCTTGCTACTTTATGGG
GCAGTTCCGCAGAGTTAAAAGCACCTATACTGTTCGCTTTAGGTTTCATTTTTTTATTTACTGTCGGTGG
AGTCACTGGGGTAGTGCTTGCAAATTCCGGGATTGACATTGGTTTACACGATACCTATTATGTGGTTGGG
CATTTTCATTATGGTGCGGCGTCTAATGTCGTTTTCGCCTGTTTTGACTTTGATCAAAACTCACAAAACT
TGTCTATATACTACTAATTTATGTATATTGTGATAAAGCATAGTATTTACCTGAGAGGGCTAACCTCGAA
AGGGAACATAGCATGTACTAAAAGGCGTCCTGAAACTCTCAACAGAGAGCTTAGAGTGGATGCCAAGCTA
CAGACTAATATGGGTAGGTTTACGAATCCCAATTACAACTTCTTGGCAGGGTCTGAAGTCCCTATTTATT
ATTCGAGTGTTAGAAATTACGTAGTCTTTCTTTCACTGGGCGAGCTCAATAAGCTATCTACAAGTAGTAG
ACATAAGGAGGGGAGCTCTAAGTTAGTCAGGAGACGAAAACGAATGGAATTCGCGATGACCCGAAATCCG
AAAGGACGGGGGTTACGGAGGGTTCATAGTACTAGTTATTCATCTTCTGGGAAGGGACCTAGTTTTATTA
GACTTGAAGAAAGTTTGCTTTCGGGTAAATTCGAATCTAGTCAATTGAGTATATTAAAATCTAATATTGT
TAATGGCCAGAAATGTAATAATCTAAGCGTAATTATGTCAGATCCGAAGTTTTTAATCGCGGCGTGGGTA
AGAATACGTTCGAAAAGGGGGAGTCTAACTCCAGCCCTAACGGAAGAAACACTTGACAGAATTAAATTAT
CGTGGTTTGTCGAAACTGCAAACACAATGCGAAATGGGAAACTCAAGTTTTCTCCATCCAGAAGGACTTA
TATTCTAAAATCTAATGGAAAAGAAAGACCTTTAACTGTGCCCTCACTTAGAGACAAAATAGTTCAAGAA
GCTATGCGGTTTTTATTACAATTAATTTTTGAAACCGATTTTAGTAAAGACTCCCATGGGTGGGTTACTG
GTAAAGGCTGTCACACTGCCTTAAACCAAATTAAACTGCAATTTAATCACGATAATTGGTATATCGAAGG
AGACATAGATCAACAATTCCCAACTTTGGACCACTACATTATTGTTGAACTACTGAAAACAAAAATAGAC
GATCAAGCGTTTGTAGACTTAATTTATAAATACTTAAGGGTAGGTTATGGAGAGACTTCTAACCAAGTAG
TACCAATGTGAATTAGTATTATTCAAGAAGGAACTCTTTCTTCAATGTTAGCTAATATTTATATGACCCC
TTTTGACAAATGGGTAAGTACCTACCTTAAACCTAAATACACCAAAGGTAAAAGGAAAAGAGCAAACCCC
ATATATACGAAAATGATTAGAAGTGGAAAAGTCAATAACCACTCTATTCATAGTCTTATGCGTAATGACC
GGCGATATCTAAGACTTCATTATGTACGCTATGCGGATGATTTTATAATGGGTTTAAATGGTCCTAAAGA
ATATTGTGAGCAGATAATCCAAGAATGCAAAACTTTTTTGTTTGAAAAATTGAAACTTACTCTAAATTTA
GAAAAGACCAAAACAACTCATAGCCAGCAAGAATCTGCAATATTTTTAGGATATCGGGTCTATTACACCA
AACTGAGTAAAATGAAAGTTGCTTTTAACTCCAAAGATAAATTAACTCGTAGAGTAACAAATGCTACGCT
AGATGCTCCCGTAGATCAAGTTGTAGATAAGTTAATTTCGAAAGGTTATGCTAAAACAACTGGAGCGCCA
ACCCGAAATGGACGATTCATTAATCACACATTATTTGATATAGTGGAACATTACCGAATGGTTGAAAGAG
GAATTCTCCAATATTACAGTTTGGCAAATAACTATGGTAGAGTCGCTGCAAGAGTACATTACATATTAAA
ATATTCTTGTGCCCTAACTATTGCCTCCAAGATGAAGTTAACAACACTAAGGAGGGTATTTAACAAATAC
GGTAAAGATATAAATATTAAGGACAAAGATGGAGTTGTTAAAACAAATTATCCATCGATTAGTTATAAGA
GAGCTCGAAAAGTAATTCCATCTAAAATTCTTGATTTTACTTCACTAGAAGCTTATATTGATTACTATGA
TAGTCGTATCCAGAGAGGAAGAAAAGATTTAGAAAACTCTTGTATATTATGTGGTAGCGAGGAGAAAATT
GAAATTCACCATGCCCGAAAACTTAGTAAAGCTAAAAAGAAGGACTATTTGCCAACTATGATGGCAAAAA
TGAATAGAAAACAGATCCCCGTCTGCCAAAAGTGTCACATAAAAATACACAAAGGCACTTACGATGGAAA
ACGAATTAAACAACCTAATCTTCCAACCCAACATTAATAAAAGTGAAAGCCATATGCAGGGAAACTTGCA
CGTACGGTTTAGGGTCGACTTACTGATATATAGAAGGATTGGTAAGTTAGGCCACTTCTATCTATGGGTG
CTGTTTTCTCAATTTTCGGAGGTATTTATTATTGGTTTCATAAGATTACGGGCTTAAGATATTCTGAGTT
TTTAGCTCAACTACATTTCTGGGTGTTTTTTATAGGAGTAAATTTAACTTTTTTTCCAATGCATTTTTTG
GGGGTAGCAGGTATGCCTAGACGTGTGCCCGACTTTCCAGATGCGTTTTATTTATTTAACAAAATCGCCT
CTTGGGGTTCTTATGCATCAGCTTTTTCAATAATCATTTTTATTTGCGTATTAATAGATGCATTGTTTTC
GGACAAAAAATAACTTAGTTAATCTTTTCATGAAAATATGGAATATAGCCAAGCGGAAAGGCACTCGTTT
TTGGTACGATCATTCAAAGGTTCGAACCCTTTTATTCCAAGTCAAAATGTTAAATCAAGCCCCTTTAGAA
CAGTTTCAAATTTTATCTCTAATAAATATAAAAATTGTTGGTTTAGACTTTTCAATAACCAATTTTTTAT
TAATTAACCTGTTAGGATTGACGGCTTTAAAAAGTCTATTTTATTATAATAGTTCTAAAACGAACTACTT
GCACGAAATGTCTCTTTTCTTCACACCTAATGCGTGGCAAAAAAGCATGGAGTCGATTTCAGAAGTAACG
GCTCAATTAATTTCTGATGTCATAACTACTCATAACGAAAAATATTTCCCGGTAATCGCAGTATTGTTTC
ATTTCATTTTATTCAGTAATTTAATTGGTTTAGTTCCATATAGCTTTACTGCCACAAGTCATTTAATAGT
AACTTTTACTTTATCATTTTCCGTGTTTATCGGTATTAATTTAATTACTTTTAAGAAGTATAAAATAAAG
ACATTCTCCTTGTTTTTGCCAGCAAACACTTCATTTTTTTTAGCTTTATTATTAGTTCCTATTGAGTTTA
TTTCGTATATAGCCAAACCAGTTAGCTTAGGGGTTCGATTGTTCATCAATCTAATGGCAGGCCACAGTCT
ATTAAAAGTAATTGTTGGGTTTTCATGGAGTATGCTACTTCTAGAAAATGTTATTTCTGTTGGTTTGTTC
ATTCCTATGTTAGTCTTAACAATTTTATTTGGATTAGAACTCGGGGTAGCTTTAATTCAAACTTATGTAT
TTATTATTCTCACTTGTATCTACATACAGGACGGTAGTTAAAAGTAAAAAAGAAATTAATACGTATAGAA
TGCGACCTTACTTTATAAAAATTTCATCCAAAAACAAAAACTCTATTTTCACATTTTGCTCTTTTTTGTT
TAACCAGTCGGATTTAAAAATAAGCTCAAAATTATTAGCTATTAAAATTTTACAATTTAATAACAAAAGA
AAATTTTTTACTGTCTTAAAGTCACCTCACGTAAATAAAACGGCACAAGAGCAATTTGAGTCTAAAGTTT
TTTCTAATCAATTTTTGATTCACGGCTCATCTAAATCAAATTTTTTACACTTTTTAAAAAAGCTTAAAAA
GGATCTTTTTCCAGATCTTAAGCTCAAAATAAGCTTTCCCTTACAAAAAATCATTTCAAATATAAATTTG
AGAGTAAAATTTTTTGATTCAAGAAACTATCATCTAAAACATTATAAATATTTTCTATCTCAAAGTGAGG
CTTGCAACACAATCAAAAATTATAAAAAAATATCTTTTTCGGGCACTATTGATTTCTACGAGTGTTGTGA
GAATCGAAACGATTTAAATAAGCACGTAGGGTACGTAGAAACGTATTTAAAAGTGTTGGATATTTACGGA
GAGCTCACTTTCTCCTCTCTAAAACCTTTGTAAATAAAACAAATTATCTAAAAGTTTGGGTAGCTCAGTT
GGGTAGAGCAAAGGATTGAAAATCCTTGTGTCGACAGTTCAATCCTGTCTCTAAGCGTAAAAATATGAAA
AACTACTTATGGAATATGTTTGCCAATATCAAAAATGGCCAACTAGCAAGACGATCTTTCATTTTTCAAA
CTAGAAAAAATATCTGTGAATCTTTTCTCAAAATCCTTTGGAATGAAGGATTTATCTTAGGATATAACAT
TTACCTTACTGAAATCAAAATATTTTTAAAATATAGAAATGATCAACCTGCAATAAACTCAATAAAATTA
GTATCAAAACCGAGTAAAAGAATTTATTATTCCCTAAAACAAATATGGAAAATAGATTCTAGCAAGTCTT
TTATTATTATTTCAACCGATAAAGGCTTAAAAACAATAACTGATTGTAAAAGATTAAGTCTTGGTGGTGA
GCCTTTTATTGTTGTTAATTAAAAATGAAAAAATTAAAGAAAAAATATACAGTTAAAGTTCCTGAAAACA
TAACTTTGATATACTGCGAAAAAAAAGAAATTCTTGTTTTTGAAGGCGGCTTAGGAAAGAAAACATTAAA
ACTCAAAGTTAAAATATTTTTTTTAAAGAAAAAAAGAATTGTTGCAATAACTTCTACACCGTTCAGCATT
CTTTCAACCAATAAGCAAAAGAAAATGAAATTTATTCAAGGCACCACTACCGCCGCAATAAAGCATTTAT
TAATAGAAACGTCTGCTTTACTGTACAAAAAGTTAAAACTTGTGGGGGTTGGGTATAAAGCTTTTGAAAC
GGAAAATAGGCTGCTGTTATTAAAACTGGGTTATAGCCATTTTATTTATTTTCGAGTAGATAAAACCCTG
AGCATTTTTTGTTTAAAATCGACCAAACTTTTTGTATATGGCAATTGTTATCAACATGTTACTCAAACAG
CTTCTTTGATTCGAGCAAAAAAACTACCTGAGCCATATAAAGGAAAAGGGGTTCTCTACGAAAACGAAAA
AATTGAATTGAAAGAAGGGAAAAAAATTTAATGAATGAAAATTAAGAATAGAATTCTGCAAAAGCGTAGA
CCGGAGTTTTTGGGAATAAAGCTTCTAAAGACACAGGCTTATAGAAATACAGCAAACTTAAAAATTGAAG
ATACTGAATATAGAATAAAAAAAGCTTTGCACGTTATTTATAAGTACCACAAGCATAATAAACGAATTCT
ATTTGTAGGAACGCCTTCAAATGCTCATAAAGAAATTAAGCAGCTTTTAAAGGAAACGAAACATGTTTTA
ATTTCTGAATCAATCTGGACGAATGGCTGCATAACTAACCAAGATGCTAGTTTCGACCCTTTATTGAAAA
GCCAAAACCCTGCCGATAAAATAAGAGCCGAAATAATATTTCAATTAAGAAAAAAAAGTGATTTAATTGT
TATTTTAAACGTATTAAAAAACAGAGATGCATTAAAGGAAGGGTATCTTTCCAAAACTCCTATAATTTCT
CTAGGTTGCGAGTTGAATGTATTAGAAAAAAAATCCACTTATAAGGTTCCAGTAAAATTTAATTTTACAA
ATAAGAAAATAGGAAATTCTTTTTTTTATGGCATTTTAAAAATAATTTTAAAGAAAGCAAAACTTGATAA
CCTGACCGCAAATCAACGCCGACATTCGGTTTTCAAAATTAATTTTTTTAATTCGAACACAAAGCAAATG
TCCGATAAACCCCCAACAACTCAATTGCTTGAAAAAATATTAGCTACCGATATAAAAAATGCTTCTTTCT
AAGAAAACCCGACTTAAACCAATTTTCAAACAATTTTTAAAATTGAGAGAGAACGTCCAAAACCAGAAAA
AATTACTTGGGTTTCAGAATAAGAAGTGGGAGCACTTTATCAATTCTTATAAACGCAAAATGCGAAGATA
TAAAAAGTATGTTGCTATTGACCAAATAAAATATTCAGTCACAAAATTCCCAAGTAAGGGGACGTCGTAT
AAAAAGCGTTACAGAGACAGTTTGCACACTACAAAAAAATTAGCCCTATTGTACGGAGGTATTACCAGCA
GGCAACTGAAAAAGTATCTAAACTTGATGAAAAAAGAGAACGGCAGAAAAAATAATGAAAAGAAAGAAAC
TTTTAATTTATTGCCACTAAAAAAATTTGAAAGCCGACTAGATATAGTGCTTCATAGGGCCAAATTTGTT
TTTAGTATTAAAGCTGCAAGGCAGTTGATAGTTCACGGTAATGTTTATGTTAACCAAGTAAAAATAAAGA
GTAAATCACATATTTTACGGCCAGGCGACTCTATAGAAATGAATTCAAGTTACAGTCAGAGGATTAACGA
GAGTAGTTTCCAAACTCTAAAATCGAAACCTTTTTGGCCTCTTCCCCCGAACCACCTGCACATCAACTAC
AGAACAATGCAGATTATATTCGGTACGATTGACTTAAGTGGTTTTTCTACAGCTTTTACTTTTCACTTAC
AACTAAAAAACGTAGTTTTAAATTCCCGTTATCAATAAAAGCTTGTTAAATTCTTCAGTAGCTCAGAGGT
AGAGCAAGTGGCTGTTAACCATTTGGACGTTGGTTCGAATCCAGCTTGAAGAGGTTAAAAAGTAACGAGG
TGATATTGGAAATAATCGGGCTCGAACCGACAACTTTATGCTTGCAAAACATACACTCTACCTAATTGAG
TTACACCCCCTTTAAATGAAAATTTTTGTTAGTTCGCGTTTGTATATGAGCAATCAAGTTCTACTCTTGA
ATTTTTAATTAAAAATTTTGACACAGACGATTGTAGCTTTTTTTCTCGAAATTTTTTGGTTCCAAAAAAA
GTAGGAATCATAAACTCTATTGATAATTTGTAATGGAAAAATAATGTAATCAATAGAGCCCAAATTAAAG
GAAAAACTATTAACACTTCAAACTGTGCCATAAAAACTTGTTTGGTGAAATTGGTAAACACGTCAGACTT
AAAATCTGATTCTAATTAGAGTATCGGTTCAAATCCGATAGCGAGTATAAAAAATAGAACTTTGCCAGAA
TGATGGAGTTTGGTAGACATGCTAGGTTTAGGTTCTAGTTCCTTCTTGGAGTAAGGGTTCAAGTCCCTTT
TTTGGTAAAACAAGCTTTTATTTAATATGCCAACTTACAATCAACTCTGTAGAAAAACGCGAAAAAAAAA
GAAAAAATTAAACAAAACACCAGCTTTAGAAGGATGTCCTCAAAAGCGAGGAGTGTGCACAAAAATTGTG
CTTAGGGCTCCTAAAAAGCCAAACTCAGCCCTAAGAAAACTTGTAAAATTAACACTTTTTTCAAATAAAA
AAAAAGTATACGCTTATATTCCTGGCGAAGGCCATAACTTACAATCTTATTCCACTGTTTTAATGAGGGG
TGGTCGGGTAAAAGACCTACCTGGAGTAAAATATCATCTAATCCGAGGGAAACTAGATCTTTTAGGATTA
AAAGATAGAAAAACTTCTAGATCTAAATATGGTACAAAGAATTTAAGGAAGTATTTGTAATTAAGAAAAT
TATATGAGAAAAAGAATATTGCTTATTAAAAACAAACTAACTAACCATTTAACGACTAGTGGGAAAAAAA
CTAAGGGTGAAAAAATTCTATTTAAAAGCGTGAAAACAATACAAAGGCAATCTAGAAAACAGGTAAACTC
CTTGATCAAACTTGCGATTTTTTCTTCTAGCCCGGTTTTTAAATTACATATCTTGACACAAAAGAAAAGA
AAGAAAAAAAAATCAAAAGAAATACCGGCTTTTATGCAAAGCCCGCAAGCACGGGTATCTTTGTCTATAA
AATTAATAATATTGTCTATTAGAAAAAGAAAACTTAACAATTTTTCCATAGGGTTAGGAAAAGAAATTTT
ATTAAATGCTAATTGCAAGGGAGAAACCATAAAGATTAAAAATAAATTACAAGAGCAAGTTTTTGCCAAG
AAACATCTGTTAAAATATTATAGATGGAACTAAACTTTACATACTCAAGAACATACACTTAACAGGACTC
GAACCTGTAACTTTTGGGCCCGAAGTCCAAAGCTCTGTCCAATTGAGCTACAAGTGCAAACATATTAAAA
AATGATTCAAGAACGAACAATACTTAAAGTTACGGATAATTCCGGAGCAAAAACAGTGCGGTGTATTAAA
GTATTAAACGGTTTTAAGAGAAAACACGCGATAGTAGGTGATATTGTCGTGGTATCTATTCAACAATTAC
GAAACAAGGCTAAAAATACATCAAAAGTTAGAAAAAAAGAAATTTGTAAAGGATTAATTGTCAGAACTAG
AATGAAGCTTAAGAAAAAGAATGGGTTTAGTATTGTGTTTCAAGAAAACTCGATTGTTTTAGTAAACAAA
CAAGGCAATCCAATTGGGACAAGAATTGTGGGACCTCTTCCTAAACTTTTGAAGAAGAACAAATTTCAGA
AATTTATCAGCTTGTCAGCTGGTTTAGTTCAGCATTAACCTTTAAACAAACGAATGTATTTTTTAAAACA
TTTCTACATTAAAACGTTAAAACAAGAATTGATAAATAAGTTTTCATATAAGCATACAAAACAGTTACCT
GAGTTAAAGAAAATTACGCTCAATTTTGGACTTGAAGCAAACGAAATGAAGGGTTTAGCTATAAGTGTAT
TGGCTTTAGAATTAATTGCTAAACAGAAAGTTTGCTTAACAAACACCAGAGGGCCTAATATTCGTTTAAA
AACTAGAAAAGGTCATCCTGCAGGGTGCAAGACTACTTTATCGAAAAAGGCTATGTTCCCCTTTTTCATA
AAAACATTAGTGGAAATTTTGCCAAAAATCAAAAACTTTACTGGTTTCAAAATTACTTTTGAAATGGAGA
AGAGCGTTCTTTCTTTTCAGATCAAGGATGTTTTTAGTTTTACTGAACTTGAAAGACAATATAATTTGTT
TAATAGCATATCAAAACTGGACGTCGCTTTTGTCACAAATTCTGTCGATAGAAAAGAAACGATTTTCATT
CTAAAATCCTTACAGCTACAACTAAAAGAACAAATTAAGCAAATATAACTCAATAGGCAGAGTGTAATCG
TGCCAAGATTAAAGTTAAGGGTTCAAGCCCCTTTATTTGCTTTTCGGATAAGTGGTCGAGTGGTCTAAGG
CTATAGTTTTGAAAGCTATTGTATTTCCAAATACCGTGGGTTCGAATCCCGCCTTCTCCTGAAATATGTT
GAAAACACTTATTAAAAAATGGCTGAGTAACATAACTCGGAAAATGTATTAGATTGCAAATCTTAGAATA
TCGGTTCAAATCCGGTTTTAGCCTACCAAAAAATGATTTTAACGATAACAACCATTTTAAAAATTATTAG
CATTGTAATTCCTTTATTAATTTCCGTCGCTTATTTTACAATTGCAGAAAGAAAAATTATGGGGGCAATA
CAGCGACGAAGAGGACCTAATGTTATTGGTTACATTGGTCTACTTCAACCGCTCGCAGATGGGTTAAAAC
TCTTTGCAAAAGAAACCACCTTACCCGGCAGTGCAAACGTTGGAGTTTTCTTATTGGCGCCTGCATTATC
GTTTGTATTAAGTTTGCTTGGATGGGCTGTTGTCCCTTTCGCAAATGGAATAGTAATCTGTGATTTGAAT
CTAGGTATTCTCTATTTGTTTGCAATTTCGTCTTTAAATATTTACGGAATCTTGCTCGCTGGCTGGTCCA
GCAATTCCAAATATGCATATCTAGGGGCCTTAAGATCTGCTGCTCAAATGATTTCTTACGAAATTACTAT
AGGGTTTACAGCATTAAACGCCGCTATTTGTTCTGGTTCGTTCAATTTAAGCACTATTGTATTGGCCCAA
AAAAAGATTTGGCTTATCATTCCTTTATTACCAGTTTCGCTTATTTTTTATATTTCAATGCTAGCCGAGA
CGAATCGTCATCCTTTTGATTTACCAGAAGCAGAAGCAGAATTGGTATCGGGTTATAATGTCGAATACTC
AGCAATGACGTTTGCACTTTTTTTCTTAAGCGAGTATGCTAACATGCTTTTAATGAGTACTTTAGGATCC
ATACTCTTTCTGGGAGGGTGGTTGTTTCCGTTCAATTATTTTATCTTTAATTTGATTCCTGGAACTTTTT
GGCTTAGTTTTAAAATTATTTTAGGTGTCGTTTTTTTTATCTTCGCGAGAGCCACTTTGCCTCGGTATAG
ATATGACCAGTTAATGTATCTTGGATGGAAATGCTTTTTACCTTTGACTTTAAGTTACTTATTACTGGTT
GCTGGAACTTTGGTTAGTTTTAATTGGCTACCTAATTAGATTTATATATGATAACTTAAATAAAAAGAGA
AGTGTAAGGCATTCGTAAAGAACAATTAAAATAAAAGCAACTATTAACTGACTAATTATATCTGGGGGGG
TTAATAAAGTAGAAAAAAAAACAAAAGCGTAAAAATAAAGTTTTCGAAATTTTTTTATATAACAAAAGTT
CATTTTGTTGTAACTAAGTAAAAGAAATGAAAAGGCAAAAAATTCTAAGTAACACACAAATAGGTAGTGT
AATTGCATATAAAAGATTAAATACTCGTTTAATTTAGCTTCAAAATGCAAATTGATTGATTGAGCTGGAA
CTGTTGGCCGGAAGCTCAAGAAAAAGTTCCATGTCAAAGGAACAATAGTATAACTCACTAAAAGAGTCGA
AATTATCCATAAACTAGCCCCAGTTCCTACGAATAAACTTATGTAAAAGTATTCAGCTTTAAAAAGTGCG
GGGTTGACAAAGAAAAAAAAGTGATTTGCCGCGAAAAAAAACGTTCCTTGAAAACAAAGAAATATTACCA
ATTGAACATATAATGAAAATATTTCCGTCACGTCCGTAAAAATAAAGTAAAGGACAGTAACCGTCGGGCG
CCCTGAATTGTACAAAACACAAGGTTCTATAATTATAAAAAGCAAGACTTCTTTGTATTTATAAGCTATC
AAAATAGAAAAAAACCAATTAAAAGCGATTATAAATAGTCTGTTTTTAATTTCCAAGAGATATTTTGACA
CTCGAAGTTTAACCTAAAAATAAGGAAGATAGTTCAGTTGGTAGAATACTGGTTTCCAAAACCAAAAGTC
AAGGGTTCAATTCCCTTTTTTCCTGTTTTTTTTCAGAATCCAATTTTTTAATTTTTTTTTTAAATTTAAA
AAGTCACCAAATAAAAAGAAAAAAATTAATAACAAAATTAAAACTTGTCGAAAGCTAATATTTCTCATAT
AACTTAAAAGAGCCTGAAACAAGAGGCTTATAGTTCAGAGGTAGAACACACTGCTCATAACGGTTTAGTC
GCAGGTTCAAATCCTGCTGAGCCTAAATTAATAGAGCAAAATTGGAATGAAACTTACAATAAAAGATTAC
AAGACATTAAAAATCAAAGAACATTTGAAGAAAGAAGACCTGTTACTTTTCTACAACGGAGTTAATAAAA
GCTCTTTTGATTTGTTATTAACGAAGCAAAAGCTGAGAACAATTTGTCTTAACTACCATAAAATTTTCAA
TCAAACAACTATCGAAGTGCTCGAAAACTCGGTATATAAAAATATTAAACCTACTATTGAAGGAGCGACT
TTTTTAGTTAAGCCCGCAACTAATTGTATGTTACTAACAAAAAGCATACTGCTTAATAGTTTTGAATCTT
CGCTTTTCAACATGTTAACTATTAAACTCAACAATAAAATATACTCACTAAAACAATTGAAGGGTAGCAA
TTCACTAAATTATACAGAAAACATGTTGTTGATTTTTCAATTTAGAGTATCCAATCTGAAAAAAATTTTT
ATGTTAAGCAGATAAGCATGAAGAAAGTAGGATTCGAACCTACGATGAGAAAACTCAACAGATTTACAAT
CTGTCGCTTTAAACCCCTCAGCCATTTCTTCTTGTTTTTAAAATTTCTTCCGACGTACTTTTGGTTTTCG
GCATCCATTATGGGGGTAGAAACTAAAACTACGAATAGTTCTGATGTAAAACTTGGTTTTTAATTGCTTT
ACCACCCAAAACTTGTTTGGGCCTACGTTTTTTAAGTGTAACGCTAAGCATTCGCCTTGCAAAAATTTTA
ATTTAGAAATTAAGGTATGAAAAAACTTCTTGAGAATAACTAGCCTACTTCTTTTAGATTTTCCTTCGTA
ATCAAAAGATCCCGCCGAGCAAGAAAACTTTAAATTGCCTATAAAATCTGTTACGTGCAAAAAAGTGTTA
GCTCTCGAAAATTGTATGTCAATAATATAGGTTATTCTAAAATCATTCTCAATGAGACGCCTTTCTTTTA
ACAATATAGTTGAATTCAAAAACTTATAGTTTTTTTCCTTCAAACTAATCAATGAAGCAATTTTGGTTTT
TAACTTGTTTAAGTATTGTTTTTTTAAGTGTAAATCTATGAAAAAGTTATTGAAATCAAAATTACGAATA
GTCTGCATTAAATTTTATTTATGAAAGTTCGAGATAATGTGATTCGAACACATGACTTTCTACTCCCAAA
GTAGACACGCTGCCGCTGCGTTATATCTCGAAAAAGAGCTACTTAATTAAAATGGAAAAAAACATCGCCC
CCCATCTTTGGGAAAACCAGCACTAAATAATAAATATATGAAAAAAATTACAAGCAATGAACCTATAAAA
ATGCTACAGCAACACCTTGCGAAAATTCATGAAAAAAGACCTCTTCTAAAAAAAGGTTTGACAGGAATAC
AAAAATCTACAGGAAGGAATAACTCTGGGAAGATAACTATTAGGCATAAAGGTGGAGGGCACAAAAAAAG
ATATCGAACAATTAATTTTCTTCGAACACAAAATTCCGAAGGTATCGTTTGTACCATTGAATATGATCCT
TGCAGAAACGCCAACATTGCTTCGATCTATGATTTTGAAGAAGGCAAGTTTTACTACATACTCGCGCCAG
AAAAGCTGAGTATCGGAGACGTTGTGAAATCTGGCAGAAAAGCTGAGCCTAAAATAGGACATTCTTTGCC
TATTTCAAAAATCCCGGTTGGAAGTTACATACACAATATTGCACCGAAAAAAGAAAAGAAAGCCCAAATT
TCTAGAGCAGCAGGTACTTTCTCACGCTTAACAGAAAAAACTCTAAATTACGCTAAGATTGAACTCAGCT
CTGGAAAGCAAAGATTTTTATCTGCGAAATGCCTTGCAACCATAGGTATAGTTTCAAATGAATTAAGTTT
TTTATTTCCATTAAAAAAAGCAGGCCAGTCTCGCTGGTTGAATAAACGCCCTTCTGTACGGGGGGTTGCT
ATGAACCCTGTAGATCACCCTCATGGAGGGGGAGAAGGAAAAAAATCGGGGAAAGGAAAAACCCTTTGGG
GAAAAAGTACTAAAAACGGTAAAATTCGAAAGAAGTTCCTAGTAAAGAAAAACCCAAATGATTAGAACAA
AATGGAAAGGACCTTATATTAACACAAAACATGAAACAGAAAATCTCTTGCCAGAAAAAAATCAGAAAAG
AATCATTTCAATATCACGCAACTCCCAGATTCTTCCAAGTTTTCTTAATCTAACTTTTAAGATTCATAAC
GGATCAAAACATAAAGAAATTCTTGTAGTAGAAGAGATGATTGGGCACAAATTTGGAGAATTTGTTTTTA
CGAGAGCAAAGTTTGCTTTCAAAAAAAAGAAAAAAAAATTAAAGTCATATGGGACAAAAAACTAATCCAA
CAATTTTTCGATTAGGGAAAACTAAAAAATGGAAGTCTAAATACATTGAAAAAAAGTCTCCAGAATCTGC
TCTATATGCGTTTCGAGACTTAGAGATCAGAAAATTTATAAATAAAATCTTGAAAGACAAAGGTTTACTT
ATACATAATTGTCAGTTGCGCTATTTAGAAAACGAACTGCATATTTTTTTATCGTATTGTATTACCGCAA
AAGCTTTAGCTACTATAAAAATTCATCATAAGGGCCAAGGTGTGAAGCTGAAACTCCAGAAAACAAACTT
TACCGAAAATTTCAGGGAAAAATACTTTACTCTTGAAAAAAAACTGAAGCGTTACGTTCATTACCAGCGA
ATTATTGAAAATTGTCATTATACTACTACAGTAAAAAAATACCTTGGCAAGAAACAATTTTCTAAAGGAA
AAATTGCGATTAAAAAAAGCCACTGTTCTTTAAAGTATCGAAGGGCCCGGATATTACCACGTTATAAAGT
GGCGTGGTCTGCAAATAAATATCAAAATATAAGTGTTAGAGAAATAAAAATGGATGCGTTTTGGAACTGC
GTTTCTAAAAGTATAAGTTTTTTTACGAATAGTAAGTTAGACATTTTTCTAAATTTAAAACAATTGAATA
AGCCTACTAGAATTAGATTTACCAAAATACAAATAAGAATTCTAAAAAAAATTATAGGACAGCTAAGAAA
GTACAAACACAGCGCTTTCTTCGAAGAAGGTATAAATCTAATACTTGAATATACTTTGAACAGTCAACCT
TCCAATTTGTTAGCCGAATTTGTAGCTAACGAATTAAGAAAACAAAAACGCCACAACTTTTTTTTGGGGT
TTATAAAAAGTGCTCTACATCTACTTAACAACAATATTTTTGTCTCTCAAAAAAATATCAAATTAATTAT
TAAAGGTAGGTTTAACGGCACTCCGAGAGCAAAAAAGCGGGTAATGATTATCGGTAAAGGAGTTTCCGTG
TTGAGCATCAAATCTAATCTTGATTACGCCGAAACAGTTTCCTACACGTCGAACGGAACTTTTGGCGTGA
AAATCTGGACTTGCGAAAAAACAAGTGTGTAAGAAAGGTAATAGCAAAATATAATGTTTAACGGACCAAA
ACAAATTAAGTACAAAAAAATTAAAAAAGGAAAACTAGCAAAGCTAGAGTTTAAGTCTACCGAATTAAAA
TTTGGTAGCATAGGATTAAAAGCCGCAGAGTCAGGAATAATCAATTTGCGGCAAATTGAAGCAGCACGAC
AAGCAATTACAAGGAAAGCTAAGCGAAAACTTAAAATTTGGATAAGAATATTTCCTGACTTACCTATTAC
ATCAAAACCTTCAGGAGTTAGAATGGGTAAGGGTAAAGGCCAATTCTCTCACTGGGGTGCTCGAGTTCGT
GGTGGCACAGTCATATTTGAAATTTGTGGTATTAATATTAACAAAATTCTTGTTGCTTTGAAAACCGGGG
GGGCGAAGCTGCCTTTAAAGACAAAAATTTTTAATTAAGCTGATTTTGGACAAAGTAAATCGTGGAACCA
AAAAGAAATTTAAAAATATTAAAAATCGATAGCACTGTATAACAAACACTACTCAAGCTGCTTTCAGAGC
TCGACTACCGTGAACTATCCAATGATGGTTTATGCTACTTCAAGCAGCTAAATATATAGGAGCAGGTCTT
GCAACAATTGGTCTAGCAGGAGCTGGCGTTGGTATTGGTACAGTATTCGGAGCTCTTGTGTTAGGAATTT
CCCGAAATCCTTCACTGAAAGACGAATTGTTTAAAATGGCAATTTTAGGATTCGCTCTAACTGAAGCAAT
CGCTTTATTTGCTTTAATGATCGTTTTTTTATTATTATTTGCACTTTAATTAAAGTCTTTAGAAGGGTGT
ATAGCTTAATCGGTAGAGCATTGGACTTTTAATCCACAGGCCCTGGGTTCAAGTCCCAGTGTACCCAATA
AAAAAAAATGTTAACCGTAAATATCAATTCTGTCTTAAATCTTACCTCTATAATTTTCTTTATCGGCCTA
ATAGGTATACTTTTAAACCGTAAAAACATTTTAATAATTATAATGTCAATCGAATTATTGTTGCTTGCAG
TGAATCTAAATTTTGCTGCTCTTTCGATCTATTTAGATGACATGGTAGGTCAGATATTTGTTTTATTCAT
TTTGACAATTGCTGCAACTGAGTCAGCTATTGGGCTAGCTATTGTCACAGTATTTTATAGATTAAAGCGT
TCAATTCAATTAGAACCTATTAAAAAAAGAGCGTTAACTAAAATTTAAAAGTTATTCTCGAAAAAGACGG
GATTTGAACCCGCAGTCTTCGACGTGACAGGTCGACGCTTTGACCTTGATTAAGCTACATTTTCTTTTAT
ACTATAAAATGTTAAATAAAAAAAAAATTGGGAATAAAATTTCACTTATCTCTTACTTAATAACAAACGG
GATTTCAATTCCTCATTATTGTTATCACAGCCATTTGTCCGTAGCAGGGAATTGCCGGGTTTGTTTAATT
GAACTTAAAAATTCAATCAAACCTATTGTGTCATGCGCTACTAGTGCTAAAACCACTCTTTATAATAATG
TTATGTATCACGACAGTGCTTTAATTAAAAAAGCACGAGAAAATATTCTTGAGTTTTTACTTCTAAATCA
TCCATTAGATTGTCCTATTTGTGACCAGGGCGGTGAATGCGATTTACAAGACCAATCTATTTTTTTTGGC
TTTACAAAACGACGATTTTATAAGTTCAAACGAGTCATCGGTGATAAAGATTTGGGTCCCATAGTAAAAA
CCGTTATGACACGTTGTATTCATTGCACTAGATGCGTTAGATTCGCTACTGAAATTGCTGGGGTGGAAGA
ATTTGGTATGTTTGGTAGAGGAGGATCTAGTGAAATCGGCACTTATATTAATAAAATTATTTCTTCTGAG
CTATCCGGGAACATCATTGATTTATGCCCGGTTGGCTCTTTTACAATTAATAGTTATTACCTCTAAAGTT
TTTTGAATTATGGGAGCTCTGACATTAAAAAGTTTTCCTTTTGAATTAAGAGGATGGGATATAGAAAAAT
TTGAGAGTCTTGATCCTACAGATGGATTTGGGACCCAAACCAGAGTTTACGTAAGCAAAGATCTAATCGT
TCAAATTGAGCCGGACTACGATCTTCAAATACCCAACACCTGGTTGAGCGATAAAGGACGACAATTTTTT
GATGGTATATTTAGTATTTGGGAGAGCAATAAGTGTCACAAAAAAACGCTCACGTTAGAAAAACAATCTT
GGCTGACTATTTTGAAATCAATGATTAAAGTTTTGTATATTTTTGACCAATCAAACAGACAAAAAAGTAA
AAGCTATTTCTTCACTTTAATTTTTGAAAACTTAAGTTCTGAAATACTTAGCTTACTCGTCGTAATTTCA
CAAAACTATTCTTTTCTAAAAGTTAGAAGAGCTGAAAACTTCAGGCTTAACAATGATCTAGAATCAGAAT
TTCAATTAAATTTGGGCACGAACGGAATAAACTTGAAGGAATCGACTTTATGCTTACTATTAGCGGTTCA
CCCTCGCTACGAGGGTTATCATTTAAATTTAAGCTTACGACAGAGAACTCTTAAAGGAGGCTTTAAGTGT
TTAGCAATAGGCTCTTTGGCTAACTTAACTTTCCCAGTTTCATTTTTGGGCTCCAATCTAAATGTCGTTA
AAACTATTAACGAAGGTAATAATCTAACCTGCCAAGACTTGAAGAACGCAAAAAAACCGATTTTGATTCT
TAATACTGAAGGTTTCAAAAGAAACGATAATCAAAACAGTATAGAAACGTTAAAAATACTGAAACATTCA
AATATTTTTAATAAAACATGGAATCTCTTAAATCCTTCCCTAACGGAAACCGGCGTCCACGCATTACATC
CATTTTTACCCATTTCAAGTGAAGATTTAACTAATTTCAGCTCGCTATACTTTTTGAACGTCACAGTCAA
TAACATCCCGAACCTGAAACTGATAACAGCTTTAAAACTATTGGCAGTAATCCCACGAAACCCTGTAACT
AAAGGGGCATTCTTTGATCAAAACAATCAAAAAAACGTAAATTTTACAGATTACAATAAAAACAACGGCT
TAAATCGTTACTTTTATTTACCTACAAATATGTTTTATGAAAATGATGAGACGTTTATTAGCACAGGGGG
TTTAATCAAAAAAACTACAAAACTTATTTTTGATAAGAAGACAAAGAATAACTGGCAAATCTTAAGACGT
TTCTTCAAAGAATTTAAAAATCAGTTATCTTTTTTAAGTACTAAGGACAATAACATCCTTTTTTTCAATT
TAGAAAAAATAGCTGATTTTCGAAATTATATAAATTTTCAATATTATGCGACTCGAAATTTAACTAAATT
AAATTTTTACTTAAACTTGAAGAACTATCCATTTAGTTTAGGCAGTAAAACGGTTGCATTTAGACCGAAA
ATTGTCAAAGTGAATAATACTAAACTAAAGTATTGGTTAGATGATTTTTTCAACGGCGGAAAAGATGACT
ACAGCCAAAATTCTTTAATTATGAGTAATTGCTCAAAAATCTTAAGACTTGAGCTTACTAATTTTTTTTA
GGGAAACGGTTCTATACCGCTGACTCAAGCGCTGAAGAGTTCCTTACCAGGGTCGAAAATTTTCGCGAGA
CCCTTAAATTAACGATACTCCAAGCAAAACTGGCTGTAATTTTATGTAGAATAAAGCTGCTTTTGGCCTC
TAAACACATTACTTCTGTGATTTTTATTGCAAAAACTATCAGAAAAACTCGAGTTCGTCTAAAAATAGAA
ACCGTTTTTATCAAACAATGAAATAAAATGAATACCAACAACCAAAAATTAAATACTTTGGGCAATCAAA
GTTTGAGCAGTTTTGTATCTATAAATATATTTCGTAATATTTTAACAATATCAAGTAAAATAAAACAAAA
ATTGCCTTTGAACGCGAATAGATTAAATAAAAATTCAGTGTTGGCTTTAATGGATAGCCACATAATTCAT
TATCCTACACCGATCAACTTAACTTATGCTTGGAGTTTTGGATCTTTGGCTGGAATTTGCTTGGTAATCC
AAATAATTTCAGGTGTATTTTTATCGATGCATTACACTCCTCATATCGATCTCGCGTTTAGTAGTGTAGA
ATATATTATGAGAGATGTAAAAAATGGGTGGCTAATTAGATATATTCATGCAAATGGCGCCTCCATGTTT
TTTATAGTCGTTTATGCGCATATTTGTCGAGGATTGTATTATGGCTCGTACATGGAACCCAGACAATTTC
TATGGTGTTCGGGGGTAATGTTGTTGGTATTAATGATGGCTACAGCTTTTACAGGTTACGTACTTCCTTG
GGGGCAAATGAGCTTTTGGGGAGCGACGGTAATCACTAGCATGGTAACAGCGATTCCTATTGCAGGTCAA
CCAATTGTAGAGTGGCTTTGGGGAGGATTTACTGTCGGGAATCCAACTTTGAAAAGATTTTATAGTATTC
ATTTTTTGTTGCCTTTTTTAATCGCAGGCGTATCTTTACTTCATTTAACTTTATTACATCAAATAGGTTC
TAACAATCCAATTGGTTCTGATACTGGAGTTGACAACGTGTCTTTTTATCCTTACTTCTTATCGAAAGAT
CTTTTTGCTTTTTCTTTCTTTTTAATTTTTTTTTCCACGTTCGTATTTTATTTTCCAAATACGTTAAATC
ATCCGGATAACTATGTTCCAGCTGATCCTTTACAAACCCCTGCCCACGTTGTGCCTGAGTGGTACTTTTT
ACCTTATTACGCTATTTTAAGATCAATTCCCCACAAAACTGGGGGTATTGCAGCGATGGGCGCAGCGATT
GGAGTATTATTTCTTATTCCGTTTATTAATACTTCATACGTACGAAATACCACCTATAGGCCTATTTTTA
AATTCTTCTTTTGGTTGTTTATCGCTGATTTTGCTATTTTAACTTGGGTAGGACAAAAGCCTGTAAGAAA
TGCTTTTATTGAAACTGGACAAATAGCCACACTCTATTATTTTTCATTTTTCCTTATCTTAATTCCTACT
GTTGGGCAAATAGAAACTCTTTTAGCTTTTCGCAAAAACGCTAAGCTGCAATAAGTCGCATTGTTTCAGT
TGGGGGTCTGTTTAATTTTTTTTCTTTATGGAGATCGAACTGACGCCGAAAAAATCCGAATAAAAATGCA
AAAGTACGGGTGAAGATTCGAAGAAAAGCGGGAAAATATCCCTATGAAAACACAGGCAAACCCTGGGAGG
AAGATTGAGCGTAGGAGGAAATTCAAAGAGCACAAAAGAATGCAACTGCGGAAGTTCTCGGTTCACAGAA
ACTTTATTGTGAGAAAAAACGGCGGTTTCTGTAAATCGGTTTGTCATCTTTTTAGGGAAGCTTCGCCCGC
GCGCGATCGATACTAGCTTGATTGGGATATCTCGCTCGTGCTTGTCGCGTGCTATGTCTTTTAGGGTACT
TTGAACCTACGTTCGTACTTGTATAATATGATCATCGTATTATCGTTTTTCATCCGTCCAGCGCAAAATG
CATTAGCAGCTAGTCCTAGCGTGCGGAGCTACCTGGACAGGTGCATGACGGATGCGTGTCCTTCAGTGAC
TTTCTAATTAACAGTAACTTCTTTACTTATGTTTCAGTTTGTAAGAAGCGGGATTCGCTCGTCGGTTGAC
ATCTGATTGGACTGCGTCGGCACATGAAAACTACATTGTGAAATCTGCTAAAACTCCGGGTATCTCTGAC
ACAAAACGATTCGGCTTCGCAATTTCAACATTACGGTCAAGGCTAACGTATCTTTCTCGGTCAACTTCAG
ATTATGCCGATTAAATTGTCGTAGCTTTCAAGGCGTTTTGAGTACTGCGGCAGTTGTTGAACCTGCAAGG
AGAAGATCTCGACAACAGAATAAAGCGAAAAATGGGTCTCATGCACTAACACTCAGGCCTCCCTCATAAT
CTCTGTTTGAGTTTACCAACAACACATATATACATTTCGACAAAATGACCACTCTTGACGACACGGCTTA
CCGGTACCGCACCAGTGTCCCGGGGGACGCCGAGGCCATCGAGGCACTGGATGGGTCCTTCACCACCGAC
ACCGTCTTCCGCGTCACCGCCACCGGGGACGGCTTCACCCTGCGGGAGGTGCCGGTGGACCCGCCCCTGA
CCAAGGTGTTCCCCGACGACGAATCGGACGACGAATCGGACGACGGGGAGGACGGCGACCCGGACTCCCG
GACGTTCGTCGCGTACGGGGACGACGGCGACCTGGCGGGCTTCGTGGTCGTCTCGTACTCCGGCTGGAAC
CGCCGGCTGACCGTCGAGGACATCGAGGTCGCCCCGGAGCACCGGGGGCACGGGGTCGGGCGCGCGTTGA
TGGGGCTCGCGACGGAGTTCGCCCGCGAGCGGGGCGCCGGGCACCTCTGGCTGGAGGTCACCAACGTCAA
CGCACCGGCGATCCACGCGTACCGGCGGATGGGGTTCACCCTCTGCGGCCTGGACACCGCCCTGTACGAC
GGCACCGCCTCGGACGGCGAGCAGGCGCTCTACATGAGCATGCCCTGCCCCTGATTTTGTTACATTTACT
GACTTCAAGGAGTCGAGGAATCGATACTGCCGTCGTTTCCAGGATCCGAGGTTTCATAAACTCTGTTAAC
GTTATAGAAACAGACTTACCTCTCCTACGCCATTCACGTAATATTCGCAATATGCTATTCTTCCTCTGAA
GACCAGGTTTATGTGCTGCCTGAAACTATTTCAATAAGTCAGCTGCACTTGCACAGGGTTTCACAAGGAA
AGCGTGTCTTTTTTTCCAACGTAGGCGTCGCTTTCGTCTGACTCTTACTCTTACATTCACAGCCAATACT
TACAATTAGTAAAAAACCTGTGCTCGAGAGTGAAAACTCCGTAACTATAACGGTCCTAAGGTAGCGAACA
CTCCGTTCGTGGCGTCGCACGATCGCGACATTTGACGACGTGTGTTTTGCCTGGGCTACGTATCGGGAAT
GTTTGCGAAACCCCCGAAATTGTACCGGGATGTAGGCACATCGCTGGAAGGTAGCCAGGGGGGTCCGGCG
CTGATTACGAAGTGCGGCGACCGACGAATTTGGAGCACGCCCGACGCTCAGGGGTGGATGCCGCTGGCGA
TTCCGCTTGAGTGGGATCGCTCGGCACCCGCGGGTCGGCATATGCCCGTGCCGATTGTGTCCCCACGGTG
TTGGTCAGGCGGCCGGTATCACGACACCCCCCGCCCATCGAAGCCATTCGCTCTCAGCAACGCCATGAGC
ATCGGGCCAAGCGAGAATTTCCCTTGCCGCGCCTTGGCGGTCAGATCGCGCAGATAGCCGCCAGCAGAGT
TGATATGCCCTGCCCTCTCTAGAATGCAGGCCACGGCGACTCCGGCGTTTTCCGGTCCCATGACCTCGCA
GGCCTCCTGATAGGCCGAGGGGTAAACGCCAAGCATAGATCGTACCGTGACTGCAGCGATCATGAGGTCG
CGCCAACTTCTCACTGCACCGTCAGGACCGTAGTTCATGATTTCCGGGCAGGCTTTCAGTACCATTCCCA
GCGGAAAGGCCCTTTTTGCCTTGTTGGCCGGTTCAATGGCTTGGCCGTCTAACCGCTCATTCCGAGAGCA
ACGTTCAAGTTCAATAATAGATTCGGGTTTTGATTCCTGTTTGTGCCGCTCAGTTTGATCGGGATTGCCG
CTCATCTCGTGTGGTTTTATGTGCTTTTGCAACTGGTTAGCCACCTGTTCGCGCAGCGTTTCGAATGCCA
CTACCAAAGGGGTGAGATCAGCGATATCGGGCGTCCTCGGTATCGCCTGGACGAGGCTTCGGAAATCTTC
CTGCATAGACGTCCAGTGGCCCGGCACTTCTACGAGCACCACGTCTATCAACTTGGCGATGTCTCTGCGG
CAGAGCGTCAGTCGCTCGCGTAGCCGCTGCAGCTCCATCCGATCAGCCTCGGCTTCGGCAGCGAGTCGCT
CTATTTCGCCGGAGCGGGCCAGCAGTGGTGCGAGCGAAAAGCCGAACGCTGTGCCGATCGCTCCATCGCG
AGTCTTGCGTGCATAGCGCTTGCCGTTCGGACTGTCCTTGCGAGCGACCAGCCCTGCATCGACGAGGGCG
GCCAGATGCCTTCTGAGCGTAGCCTCGGCCATGCCATGAGCTCTCAGTGACAGCTGAACGTTCGAGGGAA
AGACGACCAGACTGGTCTCCCCGCTTAGCGTGTTCTCCGGATAGAAGCTCAACAGCGCGTTCAGAACGGC
TAGTGTCCGATCGCTGATGCCAAGACGGCGTTTGGCAGCACAAAGCGAGCGAAACAATTTCCACTTGTCG
ACCGACTTGCCAGGTTCGATGTCGCGGGAGATGAACTGGCCTGCCAACAGGGCAAGCGTCATCGACCGCC
GCCCAAAGGGCGTCGTCACACTTCCAATCTCCATTTCCTTCACCTTCGATAAGGCAAAAGAAAGCAGCTC
ACCAAAAACGGTGCCAAGGACTCTTGACTGTGATTCGTGGAAATGCGATTCTCGATCTTGCTACAAATCT
GAGGAAGGCTTCCACGGCTTGTTCGTTGGGGGCCTTTTTCTTTTGCGGGTTAGTCTCCTTGTTTCGAACT
CTGCTTTTGCATGAACTGGTCGTGCAGGCTTTCGATCTGACCTGCAATGAAATCGACAAAGCCTGACGGC
ACAGACTTGTTGAATGTCAGCTTCGCAGCCGACTTGCCGCGTTGGATCTGGCCAAGCACGAGGCCATGAG
AGATCAGATCGCTCGTGGAAGACGCTGCAGCCCTCACATCAACCTTGGTAAGGGCTTCAAAAACCGCAGT
GAAGCGTAGATCGCTGGAAGAGGCTTGAATCTGCTCTTGCTCCAGAACCAACTGCGCCACCTTCGCGGGC
TCCCGGTGAGCCGCCCAGCGCACTTCGAACTCGATCCATCTACGCCGTCCGATTTCAGGAGCCGGACCAA
TCTGCATCAGGATCTCGCGCGGCAATGCTGCCGCTATCCGGATCATTTCGGAGATATGCGACCTGCCGGT
GCTCAGGGACTTGCAGATCACGTCGCGGCGATAGCCGGCAGCCTCCTGCGATTGCGCAAAAAGGCATCGC
TCGATGAAGGACAGGTCCTTGCGGTTGCTGTTCTCTTCCCCTTGGAGAACGATCGCATCTTCGTCGCTAA
GTTCCCGGGCGATTGCCTTGAACTTGATGCCGAGGAGTTTGGCAGCGGCAAGCCGGCGCCGGCCAAATAC
GATCTGAAACGGCCTTGCGGCCCCTCGAACCGGGCGGACCAAGCCAGGAGTACTCTGTCCATGCTCGCGC
ATCGACTCGAGCAAATCCGCAATACCGGCTTCGCTGTAGCCGGAATCAAAGCGATCCCGGATGGCCGATT
CCATGATCTCGTCTGGATCGATCTCGACGATCTGGCCACCATCCTTGAGAAGGCGTTCGGCAAGTTCGCT
GCGTTCCTGCATCTGACGGACGCCGGCTGCAACTTTGAGAAGATGTGGCGATGTCGACCGCTGCATCCCG
CCCTTCTCTGCAGAATTTTCCAGCTGTCCGAGGACATTGGCAAAAAGGCCCTTGGAATCCTTGCGGCTCA
TTCTCTCCCCCATGCCTTCCAGAAGAGGCCCTCGAGTTCAGCATTGGCAGCATTGATCGACTCGATGGCG
CGGTCGTAGGTTTTCGGCGCCGAAAATCGGGACCTCTGAACCTCGTAAAGGCTCTGCTTCCACGTCAGAG
CATCGGCCACCGCGGTCGACTTGATGACGGAGTTGAGGAGCAGATCCTCGCCGAACACCTGTCTCATCAG
CGCGGACATATTCGCTTGCGGATGATCGTTCGGCTCGAACTTTGTGATCAGGAACTTGGCGAAGTCCCAT
TGAGCGGCGGTGCCCACCTCATTCAGGATCTGCATGTACGACCCGGCAAGCTCCAAAAACTTTGCGGTCG
AGTCCACATCCAGCATATGTGCCGGAACCGGGATGATGACTCCAGTCGCGGCGGTCAGCGACGAAAGTGT
CAGGAAGTTCAGCGACGGAGCCGAGTCCATAAGGACGAAGTCGTAGTCATCGGCGACCTGCTCCAGAGCT
TGAGAAACGCGAAGCAAGAAACCGGTTCCTGCTGACCGCCGCATCTCGAGGGCGACGGCCGTCTCGAACT
CGGTCAGTTCGAGGCCGGCACAGATGACGTCGAAACCAACGATGTGGGTCTTGTGGATGATGGATTTCGT
CGGGACGGGATCGTCGAAACGAATGGCTGAGAAAAGTGTATCGCCGCCGCGGTAATCGAATTCGGGCAGG
CTACCATGGAGCGCGGTGAGAGATGCTTGCGGGTCGAGATCGACCGCCAGCACGCGATAGCCCTTGAGTT
CCAGATAGTGACCGAGATGGATTGTGGTAGAGGTCTTGCTGGAGCCGCCCTTGAAGTTGGTGACCGCAAC
GATCTGGCATTGCTCATTGCCTGTCCGGCGGGGGTTCATCCATTTCTTCCGGCCGTTTGCCGCAAGAGCC
ATACGTAGCTCAAGAACCTGCTCGAGCGTGTAGAAGCGCCGGCCGTTGGCGATTTCGGGCTCAGGGCCCT
GTTCCTTGGCGGCAACCTGGCGGATATAGGCCTCGGTTACGCCCAGCAGGGTGGCAACTTCGGTAGAGGT
GAACTTGCGCATTGTGCGACGCGCGTTCGGGGGGAACTGCGCCATGCTCAAGTTGTTCAGTGCCATTTCG
AGCTTACTGGAAAAATTCTCCATGAAAGCGAGGCTGCTTAGGTGTCGCGTCATCGAAAGAATCCCTGTGA
TCGTTTCCGTCACTTAAGCAGTGAAGTGGTTAACCGCTTGCTAATCGCCACGTAACTACTCGAAAACACG
CAAATTCGAAAAATTTCCGCAACTAAGACGTACTCCGATTCGGCTATGGCCATCAATGCGCGCTGTGGAT
GACGCACAGAGCCGGGGGGAAGGCGCCAGTGCATGCCGGTTCTCGACCCTCCCCGCCTCTTTTTTGGACG
AAGATGTGCGCAGACGTCGCTGGGCGGAGACGCAATAGTGGTTCACTGCGGAAATGGTTGGCCGTTGCTT
TCAATGGAGATCTGCCGAACTCTTCGCAGAGTTCCCCGCGGGGAACTCTCGAAGCGACGACGCTGGCGCG
CAGTACCGACTGCTCGCCAAGGCGAGACATATGTGCCGTATTGGGAACAGCTCGGCATCTCGGTGCTCGC
CTGCGCTCCGGCCTGCCTCAATCTCGTTGGCCATGACCGAGCAACGACTGCACCGGATGGTTCAGTTACG
CTAGGGATAACAGGGTAATATAGTCGAGCTGGTTGCCCTCGCCGCTGGGCTGGCGGCCGTCTATGGCCCT
GCAAACGCGCCAGAAACGCCGTCGAAGCCGTGTGCGAGACACCGCGGCCGGCCGCCGGCGTTGTGGATAC
CTCGCGGAAAACTTGGCCCTCACTGACAGATGAGGGGCGGACGTTGACACTTGAGGGGCCGACTCACCCG
GCGCGGCGTTGACAGATGAGGGGCAGGCTCGATTTCGGCCGGCGACGTGGAGCTGGCCAGCCTCGCAAAT
CGGCGAAAACGCCTGATTTTACGCGAGTTTCCCACAGATGATGTGGACAAGCCTGGGGATAAGTGCCCTG
CGGTATTGACACTTGAGGGGCGCGACTACTGACAGATGAGGGGCGCGATCCTTGACACTTGAGGGGCAGA
GTGCTGACAGATGAGGGGCGCACCTATTGACATTTGAGGGGCTGTCCACAGGCAGAAAATCCAGCATTTG
CAAGGGTTTCCGCCCGTTTTTCGGCCACCGCTAACCTGTCTTTTAACCTGCTTTTAAACCAATATTTATA
AACCTTGTTTTTAACCAGGGCTGCGCCCTGTGCGCGTGACCGCGCACGCCGAAGGGGGGTGCCCCCCCTT
CTCGAACCCTCCCGGTCGAGTGAGCGAGGAAGCACCAGGGAACAGCACTTATATATTCTGCTTACACACG
ATGCCTGAAAAAACTTCCCTTGGGGTTATCCACTTATCCACGGGGATATTTTTATAATTATTTTTTTTAT
AGTTTTTAGATCTTCTTTTTTAGAGCGCCTTGTAGGCCTTTATCCATGCTGGTTCTAGAGAAGGTGTTGT
GACAAATTGCCCTTTCAGTGTGACAAATCACCCTCAAATGACAGTCCTGTCTGTGACAAATTGCCCTTAA
CCCTGTGACAAATTGCCCTCAGAAGAAGCTGTTTTTTCACAAAGTTATCCCTGCTTATTGACTCTTTTTT
ATTTAGTGTGACAATCTAAAAACTTGTCACACTTCACATGGATCTGTCATGGCGGAAACAGCGGTTATCA
ATCACAAGAAACGTAAAAATAGCCCGCGAATCGTCCAGTCAAACGACCTCACTGAGGCGGCATATAGTCT
CTCCCGGGATCAAAAACGTATGCTGTATCTGTTCGTTGACCAGATCAGAAAATCTGATGGCACCCTACAG
GAACATGACGGTATCTGCGAGATCCATGTTGCTAAATATGCTGAAATATTCGGATTGACCTCTGCGGAAG
CCAGTAAGGATATACGGCAGGCATTGAAGAGTTTCGCGGGGAAGGAAGTGGTTTTTTATCGCCCTGAAGA
GGATGCCGGCGATGAAAAAGGCTATGAATCTTTTCCTTGGTTTATCAAACGTGCGCACAGTCCATCCAGA
GGGCTTTACAGTGTACATATCAACCCATATCTCATTCCCTTCTTTATCGGGTTACAGAACCGGTTTACGC
AGTTTCGGCTTAGTGAAACAAAAGAAATCACCAATCCGTATGCCATGCGTTTATACGAATCCCTGTGTCA
GTATCGTAAGCCGGATGGCTCAGGCATCGTCTCTCTGAAAATCGACTGGATCATAGAGCGTTACCAGCTG
CCTCAAAGTTACCAGCGTATGCCTGACTTCCGCCGCCGCTTCCTGCAGGTCTGTGTTAATGAGATCAACA
GCAGAACTCCAATGCGCCTCTCATACATTGAGAAAAAGAAAGGCCGCCAGACGACTCATATCGTATTTTC
CTTCCGCGATATCACTTCCATGACGACAGGATAGTCTGAGGGTTATCTGTCACAGATTTGAGGGTGGTTC
GTCACATTTGTTCTGACCTACTGAGGGTAATTTGTCACAGTTTTGCTGTTTCCTTCAGCCTGCATGGATT
TTCTCATACTTTTTGAACTGTAATTTTTAAGGAAGCCAAATTTGAGGGCAGTTTGTCACAGTTGATTTCC
TTCTCTTTCCCTTCGTCATGTGACCTGATATCGGGGGTTAGTTCGTCATCATTGATGAGGGTTGATTATC
ACAGTTTATTACTCTGAATTGGCTATCCGCGTGTGTACCTCTACCTGGAGTTTTTCCCACGGTGGATATT
TCTTCTTGCGCTGAGCGTAAGAGCTATCTGACAGAACAGTTCTTCTTTGCTTCCTCGCCAGTTCGCTCGC
TATGCTCGGTTACACGGCTGCGGCGAGCATCACGTGCTATAAAAATAATTATAATTTAAATTTTTTAATA
TAAATATATAAATTAAAAATAGAAAGTAAAAAAAGAAATTAAAGAAAAAATAGTTTTTGTTTTCCGAAGA
TGTAAAAGACTCTAGGGGGATCGCCAACAAATACTACCTTTTACCTTGCTCTTCCTGCTCTCAGGTATTA
ATGCCGAATTGTTTCATCTTGTCTGTGTAGAAGACCACACACGAAAATCCTGTGATTTTACATTTTACTT
ATCGTTAATCGAATGTATATCTATTTAATCTGCTTTTCTTGTCTAATAAATATATATGTAAAGTACGCTT
TTTGTTGAAATTTTTTAAACCTTTGTTTATTTTTTTTTCTTCATTCCGTAACTCTTCTACCTTCTTTATT
TACTTTCTAAAATCCAAATACAAAACATAAAAATAAATAAACACAGAGTAAATTCCCAAATTATTCCATC
ATTAAAAGATACGAGGCGCGTGTAAGTTACAGGCAAGCGATCCTAGTACACTCTATATTTTTTTATGCCT
CGGTAATGATTTTCATTTTTTTTTTCCACCTAGCGGATGACTCTTTTTTTTTCTTAGCGATTGGCATTAT
CACATAATGAATTATACATTATATAAAGTAATGTGATTTCTTCGAAGAATATACTAAAAAATGAGCAGGC
AAGATAAACGAAGGCAAAGATGACAGAGCAGAAAGCCCTAGTAAAGCGTATTACAAATGAAACCAAGATT
CAGATTGCGATCTCTTTAAAGGGTGGTCCCCTAGCGATAGAGCACTCGATCTTCCCAGAAAAAGAGGCAG
AAGCAGTAGCAGAACAGGCCACACAATCGCAAGTGATTAACGTCCACACAGGTATAGGGTTTCTGGACCA
TATGATACATGCTCTGGCCAAGCATTCCGGCTGGTCGCTAATCGTTGAGTGCATTGGTGACTTACACATA
GACGACCATCACACCACTGAAGACTGCGGGATTGCTCTCGGTCAAGCTTTTAAAGAGGCCCTAGGGGCCG
TGCGTGGAGTAAAAAGGTTTGGATCAGGATTTGCGCCTTTGGATGAGGCACTTTCCAGAGCGGTGGTAGA
TCTTTCGAACAGGCCGTACGCAGTTGTCGAACTTGGTTTGCAAAGGGAGAAAGTAGGAGATCTCTCTTGC
GAGATGATCCCGCATTTTCTTGAAAGCTTTGCAGAGGCTAGCAGAATTACCCTCCACGTTGATTGTCTGC
GAGGCAAGAATGATCATCACCGTAGTGAGAGTGCGTTCAAGGCTCTTGCGGTTGCCATAAGAGAAGCCAC
CTCGCCCAATGGTACCAACGATGTTCCCTCCACCAAAGGTGTTCTTATGTAGTTTTACACAGGAGTCTGG
ACTTGACGCTAGTGATAATAAGTGACTGAGGTATGTGCTCTTCTTATCTCCTTTTGTAGTGTTGCTCTTA
TTTTAAACAACTTTGCGGTTTTTTGATGACTTTGCGATTTTGTTGTTGCTTTGCAGTAAATTGCAAGATT
TAATAAAAAAACGCAAAGCAATGATTAAAGGATGTTCAGAATGAAACTCATGGAAACACTTAACCAGTGC
ATAAACGCTGGTCATGAAATGACGAAGGCTATCGCCATTGCACAGTTTAATGATGACAGCCCGGAAGCGA
GGAAAATAACCCGGCGCTGGAGAATAGGTGAAGCAGCGGATTTAGTTGGGGTTTCTTCTCAGGCTATCAG
AGATGCCGAGAAAGCAGGGCGACTACCGCACCCGGATATGGAAATTCGAGGACGGGTTGAGCAACGTGTT
GGTTATACAATTGAACAAATTAATCATATGCGTGATGTGTTTGGTACGCGATTGCGACGTGCTGAAGACG
TATTTCCACCGGTGATCGGGGTTGCTGCCCATAAAGGTGGCGTTTACAAAACCTCAGTTTCTGTTCATCT
TGCTCAGGATCTGGCTCTGAAGGGGCTACGTGTTTTGCTCGTGGAAGGTAACGACCCCCAGGGAACAGCC
TCAATGTATCACGGATGGGTACCAGATCTTCATATTCATGCAGAAGACACTCTCCTGCCTTTCTATCTTG
GGGAAAAGGACGATGTCACTTATGCAATAAAGCCCACTTGCTGGCCGGGGCTTGACATTATTCCTTCCTG
TCTGGCTCTGCACCGTATTGAAACTGAGTTAATGGGCAAATTTGATGAAGGTAAACTGCCCACCGATCCA
CACCTGATGCTCCGACTGGCCATTGAAACTGTTGCTCATGACTATGATGTCATAGTTATTGACAGCGCGC
CTAACCTGGGTATCGGCACGATTAATGTCGTATGTGCTGCTGATGTGCTGATTGTTCCCACGCCTGCTGA
GTTGTTTGACTACACCTCCGCACTGCAGTTTTTCGATATGCTTCGTGATCTGCTCAAGAACGTTGATCTT
AAAGGGTTCGAGCCTGATGTACGTATTTTGCTTACCAAATACAGCAATAGCAATGGCTCTCAGTCCCCGT
GGATGGAGGAGCAAATTCGGGATGCCTGGGGAAGCATGGTTCTAAAAAATGTTGTACGTGAAACGGATGA
AGTTGGTAAAGGTCAGATCCGGATGAGAACTGTTTTTGAACAGGCCATTGATCAACGCTCTTCAACTGGT
GCCTGGAGAAATGCTCTTTCTATTTGGGAACCTGTCTGCAATGAAATTTTCGATCGTCTGATTAAACCAC
GCTGGGAGATTAGATAATGAAGCGTGCGCCTGTTATTCCAAAACATACGCTCAATACTCAACCGGTTGAA
GATACTTCGTTATCGACACCAGCTGCCCCGATGGTGGATTCGTTAATTGCGCGCGTAGGAGTAATGGCTC
GCGGTAATGCCATTACTTTGCCTGTATGTGGTCGGGATGTGAAGTTTACTCTTGAAGTGCTCCGGGGTGA
TAGTGTTGAGAAGACCTCTCGGGTATGGTCAGGTAATGAACGTGACCAGGAGCTGCTTACTGAGGACGCA
CTGGATGATCTCATCCCTTCTTTTCTACTGACTGGTCAACAGACACCGGCGTTCGGTCGAAGAGTATCTG
GTGTCATAGAAATTGCCGATGGGAGTCGCCGTCGTAAAGCTGCTGCACTTACCGAAAGTGATTATCGTGT
TCTGGTTGGCGAGCTGGATGATGAGCAGATGGCTGCATTATCCAGATTGGGTAACGATTATCGCCCAACA
AGTGCTTATGAACGTGGTCAGCGTTATGCAAGCCGATTGCAGAATGAATTTGCTGGAAATATTTCTGCGC
TGGCTGATGCGGAAAATATTTCACGTAAGATTATTACCCGCTGTATCAACACCGCCAAATTGCCTAAATC
AGTTGTTGCTCTTTTTTCTCACCCCGGTGAACTATCTGCCCGGTCAGGTGATGCACTTCAAAAAGCCTTT
ACAGATAAAGAGGAATTACTTAAGCAGCAGGCATCTAACCTTCATGAGCAGAAAAAAGCTGGGGTGATAT
TTGAAGCTGAAGAAGTTATCACTCTTTTAACTTCTGTGCTTAAAACGTCATCTGCATCAAGAACTAGTTT
AAGCTCACGACATCAGTTTGCTCCTGGAGCGACAGTATTGTATAAGGGCGATAAAATGGTGCTTAACCTG
GACAGGTCTCGTGTTCCAACTGAGTGTATAGAGAAAATTGAGGCCATTCTTAAGGAACTTGAAAAGCCAG
CACCCTGATGCGACCTCGTTTTAGTCTACGTTTATCTGTCTTTACTTAATGTCCTTTGTTACAGGCCAGA
AAGCATAACTGGCCTGAATATTCTCTCTGGGCCCACTGTTCCACTTGTATCGTCGGTCTGATAATCAGAC
TGGGACCACGGTCCCACTCGTATCGTCGGTCTGATTATTAGTCTGGGACCACGGTCCCACTCGTATCGTC
GGTCTGATTATTAGTCTGGGACCACGGTCCCACTCGTATCGTCGGTCTGATAATCAGACTGGGACCACGG
TCCCACTCGTATCGTCGGTCTGATTATTAGTCTGGGACCATGGTCCCACTCGTATCGTCGGTCTGATTAT
TAGTCTGGGACCACGGTCCCACTCGTATCGTCGGTCTGATTATTAGTCTGGAACCACGGTCCCACTCGTA
TCGTCGGTCTGATTATTAGTCTGGGACCACGGTCCCACTCGTATCGTCGGTCTGATTATTAGTCTGGGAC
CACGATCCCACTCGTGTTGTCGGTCTGATTATCGGTCTGGGACCACGGTCCCACTTGTATTGTCGATCAG
ACTATCAGCGTGAGACTACGATTCCATCAATGCCTGTCAAGGGCAAGTATTGACATGTCGTCGTAACCTG
TAGAACGGAGTAACCTCGGTGTGCGGTTGTATGCCTGCTGTGGATTGCTGCTGTGTCCTGCTTATCCACA
ACATTTTGCGCACGGTTATGTGGACAAAATACCTGGTTACCCAGGCCGTGCCGGCACGTTAACCGGGCTG
CATCCGATGCAAGTGTGTCGCTGTCGACGAGCTCGCGAGCTCGGACATGAGGTTGCCCCGTATTCAGTGT
CGCTGATTTGTATTGTCTGAAGTTGTTTTTACGTTAAGTTGATGCAGATCAATTAATACGATACCTGCGT
CATAATTGATTATTTGACGTGGTTTGATGGCCTCCACGCACGTTGTGATATGTAGATGATAATCATTATC
ACTTTACGGGTCCTTTCCGGTGATCCGACAGGTTACGGGGCGGCGACCTCGCGGGTTTTCGCTATTTATG
AAAATTTTCCGGTTTAAGGCGTTTCCGTTCTTCTTCGTCATAACTTAATGTTTTTATTTAAAATACCCTC
TGAAAAGAAAGGAAACGACAGGTGCTGAAAGCGAGCTTTTTGGCCTCTGTCGTTTCCTTTCTCTGTTTTT
GTCCGTGGAATGAACAATGGAAGTCCGAGCTCATCGCTAATAACTTCGTATAGCATACATTATACGAAGT
TATATTCGATGCGGCCGCAAGGGGTTCGCGTCAGCGGGTGTTGGCGGGTGTCGGGGCTGGCTTAACTATG
CGGCATCAGAGCAGATTGTACTGAGAGTGCACCATATGCGGTGTGAAATACCACACAGATGCGTAAGGAG
AAAATACCGCATCAGGCGCCATTCGCCATTCAGCTGCGCAACTGTTGGGAAGGGCGATCGGTGCGGGCCT
CTTCGCTATTACGCCAGCTGGCGAAAGGGGGATGTGCTGCAAGGCGATTAAGTTGGGTAACGCCAGGGTT
TTCCCAGTCACGACGTTGTAAAACGACGGCCAGTGAATTGTAATACGACTCACTATAGGGCGAATTCGAG
CTCGGTACCCGGGGATCCTCTAGAGTCGACCTGCAGGCATGCAAGCTTGAGTATTCTATAGTCTCACCTA
AATAGCTTGGCGTAATCATGGTCATAGCTGTTTCCTGTGTGAAATTGTTATCCGCTCACAATTCCACACA
ACATACGAGCCGGAAGCATAAAGTGTAAAGCCTGGGGTGCCTAATGAGTGAGCTAACTCACATTAATTGC
GTTGCGCTCACTGCCCGCTTTCCAGTCGGGAAACCTGTCGTGCCAGCTGCATTAATGAATCGGCCAACGC
GAACCCCTTGCGGCCGCCCGGGCCGTCGACCAATTCTCATGTTTGACAGCTTATCATCGAATTTCTGCCA
TTCATCCGCTTATTATCACTTATTCAGGCGTAGCAACCAGGCGTTTAAGGGCACCAATAACTGCCTTAAA
AAAATTACGCCCCGCCCTGCCACTCATCGCAGTACTGTTGTAATTCATTAAGCATTCTGCCGACATGGAA
GCCATCACAAACGGCATGATGAACCTGAATCGCCAGCGGCATCAGCACCTTGTCGCCTTGCGTATAATAT
TTGCCCATGGTGAAAACGGGGGCGAAGAAGTTGTCCATATTGGCCACGTTTAAATCAAAACTGGTGAAAC
TCACCCAGGGATTGGCTGAGACGAAAAACATATTCTCAATAAACCCTTTAGGGAAATAGGCCAGGTTTTC
ACCGTAACACGCCACATCTTGCGAATATATGTGTAGAAACTGCCGGAAATCGTCGTGGTATTCACTCCAG
AGCGATGAAAACGTTTCAGTTTGCTCATGGAAAACGGTGTAACAAGGGTGAACACTATCCCATATCACCA
GCTCACCGTCTTTCATTGCCATACGAAATTCCGGATGAGCATTCATCAGGCGGGCAAGAATGTGAATAAA
GGCCGGATAAAACTTGTGCTTATTTTTCTTTACGGTCTTTAAAAAGGCCGTAATATCCAGCTGAACGGTC
TGGTTATAGGTACATTGAGCAACTGACTGAAATGCCTCAAAATGTTCTTTACGATGCCATTGGGATATAT
CAACGGTGGTATATCCAGTGATTTTTTTCTCCATTTTAGCTTCCTTAGCTCCTGAAAATCTCGATAACTC
AAAAAATACGCCCGGTAGTGATCTTATTTCATTATGGTGAAAGTTGGAACCTCTTACGTGCCGATCAACG
TCTCATTTTCGCCAAAAGTTGGCCCAGGGCTTCCCGGTATCAACAGGGACACCAGGATTTATTTATTCTG
CGAAGTGATCTTCCGTCACAGGTATTTATTCGCGATAAGCTCATGGAGCGGCGTAACCGTCGCACAGGAA
GGACAGAGAAAGCGCGGATCTGGGAAGTGACGGACAGAACGGTCAGGACCTGGATTGGGGAGGCGGTTGC
CGCCGCTGCTGCTGACGGTGTGACGTTCTCTGTTCCGGTCACACCACATACGTTCCGCCATTCCTATGCG
ATGCACATGCTGTATGCCGGTATACCGCTGAAAGTTCTGCAAAGCCTGATGGGACATAAGTCCATCAGTT
CAACGGAAGTCTACACGAAGGTTTTTGCGCTGGATGTGGCTGCCCGGCACCGGGTGCAGTTTGCGATGCC
GGAGTCTGATGCGGTTGCGATGCTGAAACAATTATCCTGAGAATAAATGCCTTGGCCTTTATATGGAAAT
GTGGAACTGAGTGGATATGCTGTTTTTGTCTGTTAAACAGAGAAGCTGGCTGTTATCCACTGAGAAGCGA
ACGAAACAGTCGGGAAAATCTCCCATTATCGTAGAGATCCGCATTATTAATCTCAGGAGCCTGTGTAGCG
TTTATAGGAAGTAGTGTTCTGTCATGATGCCTGCAAGCGGTAACGAAAACGATTTGAATATGCCTTCAGG
AACAATAGAAATCTTCGTGCGGTGTTACGTTGAAGTGGAGCGGATTATGTCAGCAATGGACAGAACAACC
TAATGAACACAGAACCATGATGTGGTCTGTCCTTTTACAGCCAGTAGTGCTCGCCGCAGTCGAGCGACAG
GGCGAAGCCCGTTTAAACGGGGTGGGCGAAGAACTCCAGCATGAGATCCCCGCGCTGGAGGATCATCCAG
CCGGCGTCCCGGAAAACGATTCCGAAGCCCAACCTTTCATAGAAGGCGGCGGTGGAATCGAAATCTCGTG
ATGGCAGGTTGGGCGTCGCTTGGTCGGTCATTTCGAACCCCAGAGTCCCGCTCAGAAGAACTCGTCAAGA
AGGCGATAGAAGGCGATGCGCTGCGAATCGGGAGCGGCGATACCGTAAAGCACGAGGAAGCGGTCAGCCC
ATTCGCCGCCAAGCTCTTCAGCAATATCACGGGTAGCCAACGCTATGTCCTGATAGCGGTCCGCCACACC
CAGCCGGCCACAGTCGATGAATCCAGAAAAGCGGCCATTTTCCACCATGATATTCGGCAAGCAGGCATCG
CCATGGGTCACGACGAGATCCTCGCCGTCGGGCATCCGCGCCTTGAGCCTGGCGAACAGTTCGGCTGGCG
CGAGCCCCTGATGCTCTTCGTCCAGATCATCCTGATCGACAAGACCGGCTTCCATCCGAGTACGTGCTCG
CTCGATGCGATGTTTCGCTTGGTGGTCGAATGGGCAGGTAGCCGGATCAAGCGTATGCAGCCGCCGCATT
GCATCAGCCATGATGGATACTTTCTCGGCAGGAGCAAGGTGAGATGACAGGAGATCCTGCCCCGGCACTT
CGCCCAATAGCAGCCAGTCCCTTCCCGCTTCAGTGACAACGTCGAGCACAGCTGCGCAAGGAACGCCCGT
CGTGGCCAGCCACGATAGCCGCGCTGCCTCGTCTTGGAGTTCATTCAGGGCACCGGACAGGTCGGTCTTG
ACAAAAAGAACCGGGCGCCCCTGCGCTGACAGCCGGAACACGGCGGCATCAGAGCAGCCGATTGTCTGTT
GTGCCCAGTCATAGCCGAATAGCCTCTCCACCCAAGCGGCCGGAGAACCTGCGTGCAATCCATCTTGTTC
AATCATGCGAAACGATCCTCATCCTGTCTCTTGATCAGATCTTGATCCCCTGCGCCATCAGATCCTTGGC
GGCAAGAAAGCCATCCAGTTTACTTTGCAGGGCTTCCCAACCTTACCAGAGGGCGCCCCAGCTGGCAATT
CCGGTTCGCTTGCTGTCCATAAAACCGCCCAGTCTAGCTATCGCCATGTAAGCCCACTGCAAGCTACCTG
CTTTCTCTTTGCGCTTGCGTTTTCCCTTGTCCAGATAGCCCAGTAGCTGACATTCATCCGGGGTCAGCAC
CGTTTCTGCGGACTGGCTTTCTACGTGTTCCGCTTCCTTTAGCAGCCCTTGCGCCCTGAGTGCTTGCGGC
AGCGTGAAGCTTTAATTAAATCTTCCGCTGCATAACCCTGCTTCGGGGTCATTATAGCGATTTTTTCGGT
ATATCCATCCTTTTTCGCACGATATACAGGATTTTGCCAAAGGGTTCGTGTAGACTTTCCTTGGTGTATC
CAACGGCGTCAGCCGGGCAGGATAGGTGAAGTAGGCCCACCCGCGAGCGGGTGTTCCTTCTTCACTGTCC
CTTATTCGCACCTGGCGGTGCTCAACGGGAATCCTGCTCTGCGAGGCTGGCCGGCTACCGCCGGCGTAAC
AGATGAGGGCAAGCGGATGGCTGATGAAACCAAGCCAACCAGGAAGGGCAGCCCACCTATCAAGGTGTAC
TGCCTTCCAGACGAACGAAGAGCGATTGAGGAAAAGGCGGCGGCGGCCGGCATGAGCCTGTCGGCCTACC
TGCTGGCCGTCGGCCAGGGCTACAAAATCACGGGCGTCGTGGACTATGAGCACGTCCGCGAGCTGGCCCG
CATCAATGGCGACCTGGGCCGCCTGGGCGGCCTGCTGAAACTCTGGCTCACCGACGACCCGCGCACGGCG
CGGTTCGGTGATGCCACGATCCTCGCCCTGCTGGCGAAGATCGAAGAGAAGCAGGACGAGCTTGGCAAGG
TCATGATGGGCGTGGTCCGCCCGAGGGCAGAGCCATGACTTTTTTAGCCGCTAAAACGGCCGGGGGGTGC
GCGTGATTGCCAAGCACGTCCCCATGCGCTCCATCAAGAAGAGGCACTTCGAGCTGTAAGTACATCACCG
ACGAGCAAGGCAAGACGATCTTTTCACGCTTTTACGACCAAGTTTCCTTAGGCGGGGGGGGAATTCGACC
CTCAATAAGAAAGTCCCCTTTCTTTGTAATGTAAACGTTTTCCTCTGGAATACAAGCAAATCTTTTCAAA
CAATTAACTCAATCGGTAGAGTATCTTGCTTACAACGAGAAGGTTAGCGGTTCGACCCCACTATTGTTTA
AAATTTGCTCCAGACTTGTAAAAAAAGTCTTTGTCGTCTAGAGGTTAGGACATTGCCTTTTCACGGCAAG
AACATGGGTTCAAGCCCCATTAAAGATATAATTGCTTCAATTGAGGAAGGATGTCGGTAATTGGCAACCA
GCTGGGCTCATTCCCCGGATATTGTAAGTTCGAATCTCACTTCTTCCAAAGCTTTAGTTTAAAAAAATAT
TTATAAAAGAAAAATGGCTGAGAGGTTTATAGCGAAGATCTGCTAAATCTTTATACAGGAACAGCTTGTA
TCGTGGGTTCAAATCCCACTTTTTCTAACATAATTATGTATTTATTGGTAGTTTTTTTATCCGCAATCGG
TTCTTGTTTCGCCGGATTATTCGGTAAACATTTAGGACCTTTAGGCTCTATATTCGTAACAACTAGTTGT
CTGTTTTTATCTCTTTTTATTTCTTTTTTTATATTTTATGAAGTAGCTCTATCTAACTCCGTTGTTTACA
TAAAGCTAACGACATGGATTAGCTCTGAAGTATTGCATGTGGATTGGGGTTTTATGTTTGATAGTCTTAC
AGCAACTATGTGCATTGTAGTTATTTCGATCTCTTTTTTAGTACATTTGTATTCTGTAGAATACATGTCG
CACGACCCACATTTGCCAAGATTCATGTCTTATTTATCTTTATTTACTTTTTTCATGTTAATTTTAGTAA
CCGCAGATAATTTTATTCAAATGTTTGTGGGTTGGGAAGGTGTCGGTCTGTGTTCTTATTTGCTGATAAA
TTTCTGGTTTACAAGAATACAAGCGAATAAAGCTGCTATTAAGGCTATGATCATAAACCGGATCGGGGAT
TTCAGTCTGTTAATTGGAATCATATTAATTTTTGCAAACTACAAATCAGTTGATTATGCTACAGTAGCAA
TATTGTCGCCTTTTTTCAAAAATAGCAGTGCAAGTTTTTTAAATTTCAATTTAGAGTTGTTAACTACGAT
AGGAATTTTTTTATTTTTAGGTGCCGTCGGTAAATCCGCCCAGCTAGGATTGCACACATGGTTACCTGAT
GCTATGGAAGGTCCTACCCCTGTTTCTGCATTAATTCATGCTGCTACTATGGTGACGGCAGGCGTCTTTT
TAATCGTTAGAAGTTCGTTTATTTATGAACACACGTTTTCTGTCTTAGAGTTCATCGCCATTTTAGGGGC
AACAACATCTTTGTTCGCATCGACTACCGGACTATTACAAAACGATTTGAAACGAGTAATTGCTTATTCG
ACATGTAGTCAATTGGGGTATATGGTTTTCGCTTGCGGTTTATCTAACTATTCCGTAAGCGTGTTTCATT
TAAGTAACCATGCTTTTTTTAAAGCTTTGCTTTTTTTAAGCGCAGGTTCTGTGATCCATGCAGTAAATGA
TGAACAAGACATGAGAAAAATGGGCGGCCTAAAAAATTTAGTCCCATTTACCTACTCTACAATGATTATA
GGCTCTTTGACGCTAATGGGTTTTCCTTTTTTAGCAGGTTTTTACTCAAAAGATTTGATACTCGAAGTGG
CTTATGGCAAATATAACTCAACAGGACATTTTTGTTACTTTTTAGGTACGACGGGGGCTTTTTTAACTGC
CTTTTATTCAATAAGATTAATTTATTTAACTTTTTTATCGAAGCCCACAGGTTTTAAAAAAACGATTTGT
TGTGCTCTTGATTCAGGTCAAAGCATTTGCATTGCTTTAGGTTGTTTAGCCATTTTAAGTCTATTTATTG
GCTACCTCACCAAAGATCTTCTAGTCGGTTTAGGCAGTGACTTCTTCGGAAATGCCATTTATGTCAGTGT
AAAAAATTTAAACATGTTCGACGCTGAATTTATTCCTTCTTTTTACAAAACTTTGCCCGTAAGTTTAAGC
TTATGTGGGCTTCTTCTGGGATTTGTTTTATATAACTTTAAATCTAAAGAGTTGTTTTTACTAAAAATTT
CGGATTTTGGTAAAAAATATTATAGCTTTTTAAATCGAAAATGGTTCTTCGATAAAATCTACAATAATTG
TCTAGGCCAAGTTTTTTTTAGGTTCGGCTACTCCACCAGTTACAAATTTATTGATAGGGGTATTTTTTAA
ACTTTAGGACCAACTGGTTTGTCTTTAGTTTCTTTAAGGATTGCATCTAATTTACACAAAACACAAACGG
GCTATCTTTACCACTACACGCTTGCAATTTTAATTGGTCTGACGTTATTTATAAGTATTCGACAAATGTT
ATTTTTCATGGAACATTTGTTAGATTACCGTCTTTATGTTTTCATTTTCGCGCTAGCTTTTTTTTCAACA
AATCAAAAAGAAAGAATCTAAAAGAGTCAGTTAAGACCCCTAGATTTTTGGTGGATATAACTCAGTTGGT
AAGAGTATTAGGTTGTGGTTCTAAGAGTCACAGGTTCAAATCCTGTTATTCGCC
