[The description below was written by a language model from this plasmid's Addgene catalogue record.]
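Description:
pPT-PCR C2 is a large (about 59.8 kb) multi-host shuttle plasmid in which the mitochondrial genome of the diatom Phaeodactylum tricornutum has been cloned into the pAGE3.0 backbone. The backbone accounts for roughly 17.5 kb and the mitochondrial insert for about 42.3 kb. The record classes the vector for use in bacteria, yeast and diatoms. In Escherichia coli it is selected with chloramphenicol and kept at low copy. Optional arabinose induction in the EPI300 host raises it to high copy number, which is typical of copy-control, BAC-style vectors whose inducible replication function is supplied by the host strain. The HIS3 auxotrophic marker allows selection and maintenance in yeast, and nourseothricin resistance provides a marker for selection in the diatom. No feature table accompanies the entry, so the specific origins of replication, yeast maintenance elements and the promoters driving the markers are not stated.

The cloned mitochondrial genome is not an exact copy of the reference sequence. Its repeat region has been removed, and the record notes additional minor mutations that are described in the associated publication. Large repeat regions are often difficult to amplify and to maintain stably in heterologous hosts, but the entry does not spell out why this one was deleted. The plasmid name suggests the genome may have been cloned from PCR products, though the catalogue fields do not confirm this.

The plasmid comes from work on rapid generation of designer algal mitochondrial genomes. It provides an entire diatom organelle genome in a form that can be propagated in yeast and E. coli, which are well suited to engineering it for synthetic biology work.
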