Addgene plasmid #141247: pPT-PCR C2
Depositing lab: Bogumil Karas. Publication: Rapid method for generating designer algal mitochondrial genomes. Cochrane RR, Brumwell SL, Soltysiak MPM, Hamadache S, Davis JG, Wang J, Tholl SQ, Janakirama P, Edgell DR, Karas BJ. Algal Research, 2020. 50, 102014 10.1016/j.algal.2020.102014.
Backbone
  Vector backbone: pAGE3.0
  Backbone manufacturer: Brumwell et al. 2019
  Backbone size w/o insert (bp): 17523
  Total vector size (bp): 59834
  Modifications to backbone: Inserted the P. tricornutum mitochondrial genome into the backbone of pAGE3.0
  Vector type: Bacterial Expression, Yeast Expression, Synthetic Biology ; Diatom Expression
  Selectable markers: HIS3 ; Nourseothricin
Growth in bacteria
  Bacterial resistance: Chloramphenicol, 25 μg/mL
  Growth temperature: 37°C
  Growth strain: EPI300 (Epicentre)
  Growth instructions: Optional: Arabinose induction to high plasmid copy number.
  Copy number: Low Copy
Gene/Insert
  Gene/Insert name: Mitochondrial Genome of Phaeodactylum tricornutum (alt names: P. tricornutum; Mitochondrial Genome)
  Species: P. tricornutum
  Insert size (bp): 42311
  Mutation: Repeat region removed, additional minor mutations described in manuscript
  GenBank ID: NC_016739.1
Terms and licenses: Academic/Nonprofit Terms; Industry Terms: Not Available to Industry
How to cite: pPT-PCR C2 was a gift from Bogumil Karas (Addgene plasmid # 141247 ; http://n2t.net/addgene:141247 ; RRID:Addgene_141247)
